# Supplementary material for: A Novel Design of Transcriptional Factor-mediated Dynamic Control of DNA Recombination
Source: bioRxiv preprint, doi:10.1101/2020.10.20.346668, version 2 (2020-11-13)
Supplement: Supplemental Information [file 346668_file02.zip › pTF-Ptac-PhlF.gbk]

LOCUS       Exported                5469 bp ds-DNA     circular SYN 12-NOV-2020
DEFINITION  .
ACCESSION   .
VERSION     .
KEYWORDS    .
SOURCE      synthetic DNA construct
  ORGANISM  synthetic DNA construct
REFERENCE   1  (bases 1 to 5469)
  AUTHORS   .
  TITLE     Direct Submission
  JOURNAL   Exported Nov 13, 2020 from SnapGene 4.1.9
            http://www.snapgene.com
FEATURES             Location/Qualifiers
     source          1..5469
                     /organism="synthetic DNA construct"
                     /mol_type="other DNA"
     misc_feature    3..803
                     /label=p15A
                     /note="color: #8080c0"
     misc_feature    complement(1091..2173)
                     /label=LacI
                     /note="color: #ffff80; direction: LEFT"
     misc_feature    complement(2174..2255)
                     /label=Constitutive Promoter + RBS
                     /label=Constitutive Promoter + RBS (DNA2.0 Vector)
                     /note="color: #999999; direction: LEFT"
     misc_feature    2306..2361
                     /label=pTAC Promoter
                     /label=pTac Minimal Promoter
                     /note="color: #00ff00; direction: RIGHT"
     misc_RNA        2362..2436
                     /label=RiboJ
                     /note="color: #008080; direction: RIGHT"
     misc_feature    join(2461..3061,3063)
                     /label=PhlF
                     /note="This forward directional feature has 2 segments:
                        1: 2461 .. 3061 / #0000ff
                        2: 3063 .. 3063 / #0000ff"
     misc_feature    3089..3168
                     /label=Terminator
                     /note="color: #ff0000; direction: RIGHT"
     CDS             3611..4270
                     /label=AmpR
                     /note="color: #0000ff; direction: RIGHT"
ORIGIN
        1 gctagcggag tgtatactgg cttactatgt tggcactgat gagggtgtca gtgaagtgct
       61 tcatgtggca ggagaaaaaa ggctgcaccg gtgcgtcagc agaatatgtg atacaggata
      121 tattccgctt cctcgctcac tgactcgcta cgctcggtcg ttcgactgcg gcgagcggaa
      181 atggcttacg aacggggcgg agatttcctg gaagatgcca ggaagatact taacagggaa
      241 gtgagagggc cgcggcaaag ccgtttttcc ataggctccg cccccctgac aagcatcacg
      301 aaatctgacg ctcaaatcag tggtggcgaa acccgacagg actataaaga taccaggcgt
      361 ttccccctgg cggctccctc gtgcgctctc ctgttcctgc ctttcggttt accggtgtca
      421 ttccgctgtt atggccgcgt ttgtctcatt ccacgcctga cactcagttc cgggtaggca
      481 gttcgctcca agctggactg tatgcacgaa ccccccgttc agtccgaccg ctgcgcctta
      541 tccggtaact atcgtcttga gtccaacccg gaaagacatg caaaagcacc actggcagca
      601 gccactggta attgatttag aggagttagt cttgaagtca tgcgccggtt aaggctaaac
      661 tgaaaggaca agttttggtg actgcgctcc tccaagccag ttacctcggt tcaaagagtt
      721 ggtagctcag agaaccttcg aaaaaccgcc ctgcaaggcg gttttttcgt tttcagagca
      781 agagattacg cgcagaccaa aacgatctca agaagatcat cttattaatc agataaaata
      841 tttgctcatg agcccgaagt ggcgagcccg atcttcccca tcggtgatgt cggcgatata
      901 ggcgccagca accgcacctg tggcgccggt gatgccggcc acgatgcgtc cggcgtagag
      961 gatctgctca tgtttgacag cttatcatcg atgcataatg tgcctgtcaa atggacgaag
     1021 cagggattct gcaaacccta tgctactccc tcgagccgtc aattgtctga ttcgttacca
     1081 attagaattc tcactgcccg ctttccagtc gggaaacctg tcgtgccagc tgcattaatg
     1141 aatcggccaa cgcgcgggga gaggcggttt gcgtattggg cgccagggtg gtttttcttt
     1201 tcaccagtga gactggcaac agctgattgc ccttcaccgc ctggccctga gagagttgca
     1261 gcaagcggtc cacgctggtt tgccccagca ggcgaaaatc ctgtttgatg gtggttaacg
     1321 gcgggatata acatgagcta tcttcggtat cgtcgtatcc cactaccgag atatccgcac
     1381 caacgcgcag cccggactcg gtaatggcgc gcattgcgcc cagcgccatc tgatcgttgg
     1441 caaccagcat cgcagtggga acgatgccct cattcagcat ttgcatggtt tgttgaaaac
     1501 cggacatggc actccagtcg ccttcccgtt ccgctatcgg ctgaatttga ttgcgagtga
     1561 gatatttatg ccagccagcc agacgcagac gcgccgagac agaacttaat gggcccgcta
     1621 acagcgcgat ttgctggtga cccaatgcga ccagatgctc cacgcccagt cgcgtaccgt
     1681 cctcatggga gaaaataata ctgttgatgg gtgtctggtc agagacatca agaaataacg
     1741 ccggaacatt agtgcaggca gcttccacag caatggcatc ctggtcatcc agcggatagt
     1801 taatgatcag cccactgacg cgttgcgcga gaagattgtg caccgccgct ttacaggctt
     1861 cgacgccgct tcgttctacc atcgacacca ccacgctggc acccagttga tcggcgcgag
     1921 atttaatcgc cgcgacaatt tgcgacggcg cgtgcagggc cagactggag gtggcaacgc
     1981 caatcagcaa cgactgtttg cccgccagtt gttgtgccac gcggttggga atgtaattca
     2041 gctccgccat cgccgcttcc actttttccc gcgttttcgc agaaacgtgg ctggcctggt
     2101 tcaccacgcg ggaaacggtc tgataagaga caccggcata ctctgcgaca tcgtataacg
     2161 ttactggttt catattcacc accctgaatt gactctcttc cgggcgctat catgccatac
     2221 cgcgaaaggt tttgcgccat tcgatggcgc gccgcttcgt caggccacat agctttcttg
     2281 ttctgatcgg aacgatcgtt ggctgtgttg acaattaatc atcggctcgt ataatgtgtg
     2341 gaattgtgag cgctcacaat tagctgtcac cggatgtgct ttccggtctg atgagtccgt
     2401 gaggacgaaa cagcctctac aaataatttt gtttaatact agaaagaata gtaatactag
     2461 atggcacgta ccccgagccg tagcagcatt ggtagcctgc gtagtccgca tacccataaa
     2521 gcaattctga ccagcaccat tgaaatcctg aaagaatgtg gttatagcgg tctgagcatt
     2581 gaaagcgttg cacgtcgtgc cggtgcaagc aaaccgacca tttatcgttg gtggaccaat
     2641 aaagcagcac tgattgccga agtgtatgaa aatgaaagcg aacaggtgcg taaatttccg
     2701 gatctgggta gctttaaagc cgatctggat tttctgctgc gtaatctgtg gaaagtttgg
     2761 cgtgaaacca tttgtggtga agcatttcgt tgtgttattg cagaagcaca gctggaccct
     2821 gcaaccctga cccagctgaa agatcagttt atggaacgtc gtcgtgagat gccgaaaaaa
     2881 ctggttgaaa atgccattag caatggtgaa ctgccgaaag ataccaatcg tgaactgctg
     2941 ctggatatga tttttggttt ttgttggtat cgcctgctga ccgaacagct gaccgttgaa
     3001 caggatattg aagaatttac cttcctgctg attaatggtg tttgtccggg tacacagcgt
     3061 tgataactac cgcacatacc ctactagtcc aggcatcaaa taaaacgaaa ggctcagtcg
     3121 aaagactggg cctttcgttt tatctgttgt ttgtcggtga acgctctcct gagtaggaca
     3181 aatccgccgg gagcggattt gaacgttgcg aagcaacggc ccggagggtg gcgggcagga
     3241 cgcccgccat aaactgccag gcatcaaatt aagcagaagg ccatcctgac ggatggcctt
     3301 tttgcgtttc tacaaactct tttgtttatt tttctaaata cattcaaata tgtatccgct
     3361 catgagacaa taaccctgat aaatgcttca ataatattga aaaaggaaga ctatgagtat
     3421 tcaacatttc cgtgtcgccc ttattccctt ttttgcggca ttttgccttc ctgtttttgc
     3481 tcacccagaa acgctggtga aagtaaaaga tgctgaagat cagttgggtg cacgagtggg
     3541 ttacatcgaa ctggatctca acagcggtaa gatccttgag agttttcgcc ccgaagaacg
     3601 ttttccaatg atgagcactt ttaaagttct gctatgtggc gcggtattat cccgtgttga
     3661 cgccgggcaa gagcaactcg gtcgccgcat acactattct cagaatgact tggttgagta
     3721 ctcaccagtc acagaaaagc atcttacgga tggcatgaca gtaagagaat tatgcagtgc
     3781 tgccataacc atgagtgata acactgcggc caacttactt ctgacaacga tcggaggacc
     3841 gaaggagcta accgcttttt tgcacaacat gggggatcat gtaactcgcc ttgatcgttg
     3901 ggaaccggag ctgaatgaag ccataccaaa cgacgagcgt gacaccacga tgcctgcagc
     3961 aatggcaaca acgttgcgca aactattaac tggcgaacta cttactctag cttcccggca
     4021 acaattaata gactggatgg aggcggataa agttgcagga ccacttctgc gctcggccct
     4081 tccggctggc tggtttattg ctgataaatc tggagccggt gagcgtgggt ctcgcggtat
     4141 cattgcagca ctggggccag atggtaagcc ctcccgtatc gtagttatct acacgacggg
     4201 gagtcaggca actatggatg aacgaaatag acagatcgct gagataggtg cctcactgat
     4261 taagcattgg taactgtcag accaagttta ctcatatata ctttagattg attnnnnnnn
     4321 nnnnnnnnnn nnnnnnnnnn nnnnnnnnnn nnnnnnnnnn nnnnnnnnnn nnnnnnnnnn
     4381 nnnnnnnnnn nnnnnnnnnn nnnnnnnnnn nnnnnnnnnn nnnnnnnnnn nnnnnnnncn
     4441 nnnnnnnnnn nnnnnnnnnn nnnnnnnnnn nnnnnnnnnn nnnnnnnnnn nnnnnnnnnn
     4501 nnnnnnnnnn nnnnnnnnnn nnnnnnnnnn nnnnnnnnnn nnnnnnnnnn nnnnnnnnnn
     4561 nnnnnnnnnn nnnnnnnnnn cctttgacgt tggagtccac gttctttaat agtggactct
     4621 tgttccaaac ttgaacaaca ctcaacccta tctcgggcta ttcttttgat ttataaggga
     4681 ttttgccgat ttcggcctat tggttaaaaa atgagctgat ttaacaaaaa tttaacgcga
     4741 attttaacaa aatattaacg tttacaattt aaaaggatct aggtgaagat cctttttgat
     4801 aatctcatga ccaaaatccc ttaacgtgag ttttcgttcc actgagcgtc agaccccgta
     4861 gaaaagatca aaggatcttc ttgagatcct ttttttctgc gcgtaatctg ctgcttgcaa
     4921 acaaaaaaac caccgctacc agcggtggtt tgtttgccgg atcaagagct accaactctt
     4981 tttccgaagg taactggctt cagcagagcg cagataccaa atactgtcct tctagtgtag
     5041 ccgtagttag gccaccactt caagaactct gtagcaccgc ctacatacct cgctctgcta
     5101 atcctgttac cagtcaggca tttgagaagc acacggtcac actgcttccg gtagtcaata
     5161 aaccggtaaa ccagcaatag acataagcgg ctatttaacg accctgccct gaaccgacga
     5221 ccgggtcgaa tttgctttcg aatttctgcc attcatccgc ttattatcac ttattcaggc
     5281 gtagcaccag gcgtttaagg gcaccaataa ctgccttaaa aaaattacgc cccgccctgc
     5341 cactcatcgc agtactgttg taattcatta agcattctgc cgacatggaa gccatcacag
     5401 acggcatgat gaacctgaat cgccagcggc atcagcacct tgtcgccttg cgtataatat
     5461 ttgcccatg
//
