# Supplementary material for: A Novel Design of Transcriptional Factor-mediated Dynamic Control of DNA Recombination
Source: bioRxiv preprint, doi:10.1101/2020.10.20.346668, version 2 (2020-11-13)
Supplement: Supplemental Information [file 346668_file02.zip › pR-phiC31.gbk]

LOCUS       Exported                6450 bp ds-DNA     circular SYN 12-NOV-2020
DEFINITION  .
ACCESSION   .
VERSION     .
KEYWORDS    .
SOURCE      synthetic DNA construct
  ORGANISM  synthetic DNA construct
REFERENCE   1  (bases 1 to 6450)
  AUTHORS   .
  TITLE     Direct Submission
  JOURNAL   Exported Nov 13, 2020 from SnapGene 4.1.9
            http://www.snapgene.com
FEATURES             Location/Qualifiers
     source          1..6450
                     /organism="synthetic DNA construct"
                     /mol_type="other DNA"
     promoter        26..60
                     /label=Promoter_j23106
                     /note="color: #0080c0; direction: RIGHT"
     gene            162..785
                     /label=CymR
                     /label=cymR coding suquence
                     /note="color: #999999; direction: RIGHT"
     terminator      786..914
                     /label=double terminator
                     /note="color: #ff0000; direction: RIGHT"
     promoter        915..996
                     /label=pNEW promoter
                     /note="color: #a6acb3; direction: RIGHT"
     misc_RNA        997..1071
                     /label=RiboJ
                     /note="color: #008000; direction: RIGHT"
     CDS             1072..2913
                     /label=-phi-C31 integrase
                     /label=phiC31int
                     /note="color: #0080ff; direction: RIGHT"
     terminator      2922..3050
                     /label=terminator B0015
                     /note="color: #ff0000; direction: RIGHT"
     misc_feature    complement(3238..4051)
                     /label=KanR
                     /label=Kanamycin resistance
                     /note="color: #00ff00; direction: LEFT"
     misc_feature    complement(4312..5359)
                     /label=repA
                     /note="color: #ffff00; direction: LEFT"
ORIGIN
        1 ttcgaattcg cggccgcttc tagagtttac ggctagctca gtcctaggta tagtgctagc
       61 tactagagag ctgtcaccgg atgtgctttc cggtctgatg agtccgtgag gacgaaacag
      121 cctctacaaa taattttgtt taaaaagagg agaaatacta gatggtaata atgagcccaa
      181 aaagaagaac acaagcagaa agagcaatgg aaacacaagg aaaactaata gcagcagcac
      241 taggagtact aagagaaaaa ggatacgcag gattcagaat agcagacgta ccaggagcag
      301 caggagtaag cagaggagca caaagccacc acttcccaac aaaactagaa ctactactag
      361 caacattcga atggctatac gaacaaataa cagaaagaag cagagcaaga ctagcaaaac
      421 taaaaccaga ggacgacgta atacaacaaa tgctagacga cgcagcagag ttcttcctag
      481 acgacgactt cagcataagc ctagacctaa tagtagcagc agaccgcgac ccagcactaa
      541 gagaaggaat acaaagaaca gtagaaagaa acagattcgt agtagaggac atgtggctag
      601 gagtgctagt aagcagagga ctaagcagag acgacgcaga ggacatacta tggctaatat
      661 tcaacagcgt aagaggacta gcagtaagaa gcctatggca aaaagacaaa gaaagattcg
      721 aaagagtaag aaacagcaca ctagaaatag caagagaaag atacgcaaaa ttcaaaagat
      781 aataactcgg taccaaattc cagaaaagag gcctcccgaa aggggggcct tttttcgttt
      841 tggtcctact agaggttatg agtcaggaaa aaaggcgaca gagtaatctg tcgccttttt
      901 tctttgcttg ctttaaatca taaaaaattt atttgctttg tggcggataa caattataat
      961 agattcaaca aacagacaat ctggtctgtt tgtattagct gtcaccggat gtgctttccg
     1021 gtctgatgag tccgtgagga cgaaacagcc tctacaaata attttgttta aatgacacaa
     1081 ggggttgtga ccggggtgga cacgtacgcg ggtgcttacg accgtcagtc gcgcgagcgc
     1141 gagaattcga gcgcagcaag cccagcgaca cagcgtagcg ccaacgaaga caaggcggcc
     1201 gaccttcagc gcgaagtcga gcgcgacggg ggccggttca ggttcgtcgg gcatttcagc
     1261 gaagcgccgg gcacgtcggc gttcgggacg gcggagcgcc cggagttcga acgcatcctg
     1321 aacgaatgcc gcgccgggcg gctcaacatg atcattgtct atgacgtgtc gcgcttctcg
     1381 cgcctgaagg tcatggacgc gattccgatt gtctcggaat tgctcgccct gggcgtgacg
     1441 attgtttcca ctcaggaagg cgtcttccgg cagggaaacg tcatggacct gattcacctg
     1501 attatgcggc tcgacgcgtc gcacaaagaa tcttcgctga agtcggcgaa gattctcgac
     1561 acgaagaacc ttcagcgcga attgggcggg tacgtcggcg ggaaggcgcc ttacggcttc
     1621 gagcttgttt cggagacgaa ggagatcacg cgcaacggcc gaatggtcaa tgtcgtcatc
     1681 aacaagcttg cgcactcgac cactcccctt accggaccct tcgagttcga gcccgacgta
     1741 atccggtggt ggtggcgtga gatcaagacg cacaaacacc ttcccttcaa gccgggcagt
     1801 caagccgcca ttcacccggg cagcatcacg gggctttgta agcgcatgga cgctgacgcc
     1861 gtgccgaccc ggggcgagac gattgggaag aagaccgctt caagcgcctg ggacccggca
     1921 accgttatgc gaatccttcg ggacccgcgt attgcgggct tcgccgctga ggtgatctac
     1981 aagaagaagc cggacggcac gccgaccacg aagattgagg gttaccgcat tcagcgcgac
     2041 ccgatcacgc tccggccggt cgagcttgat tgcggaccga tcatcgagcc cgctgagtgg
     2101 tatgagcttc aggcgtggtt ggacggcagg gggcgcggca aggggctttc ccgggggcaa
     2161 gccattctgt ccgccatgga caagctgtac tgcgagtgtg gcgccgtcat gacttcgaag
     2221 cgcggggaag aatcgatcaa ggactcttac cgctgccgtc gccggaaggt ggtcgacccg
     2281 tccgcacctg ggcagcacga aggcacgtgc aacgtcagca tggcggcact cgacaagttc
     2341 gttgcggaac gcatcttcaa caagatcagg cacgccgaag gcgacgaaga gacgttggcg
     2401 cttctgtggg aagccgcccg acgcttcggc aagctcactg aggcgcctga gaagagcggc
     2461 gaacgggcga accttgttgc ggagcgcgcc gacgccctga acgcccttga agagctgtac
     2521 gaagaccgcg cggcaggcgc gtacgacgga cccgttggca ggaagcactt ccggaagcaa
     2581 caggcagcgc tgacgctccg gcagcaaggg gcggaagagc ggcttgccga acttgaagcc
     2641 gccgaagccc cgaagcttcc ccttgaccaa tggttccccg aagacgccga cgctgacccg
     2701 accggcccta agtcgtggtg ggggcgcgcg tcagtagacg acaagcgcgt gttcgtcggg
     2761 ctcttcgtag acaagatcgt tgtcacgaag tcgactacgg gcagggggca gggaacgccc
     2821 atcgagaagc gcgcttcgat cacgtgggcg aagccgccga ccgacgacga cgaagacgac
     2881 gcccaggacg gcacggaaga cgtagcggcg tagtactaga gccaggcatc aaataaaacg
     2941 aaaggctcag tcgaaagact gggcctttcg ttttatctgt tgtttgtcgg tgaacgctct
     3001 ctactagagt cacactggct caccttcggg tgggcctttc tgcgtttata tactagtagc
     3061 ggccgctgca ggagtcacta agggttagtt agttagatta gcagaaagtc aaaagcctcc
     3121 gaccggaggc ttttgactaa aacttccctt ggggttatca ttggggctca ctcaaaggcg
     3181 gtaatcagat aaaaaaaatc cttagctttc gctaaggatg atttctgcta gtattattag
     3241 aaaaactcat cgagcatcaa atgaaactgc aatttattca tatcaggatt atcaatacca
     3301 tatttttgaa aaagccgttt ctgtaatgaa ggagaaaact caccgaggca gttccaaaga
     3361 atggcaaggt cctggtaacg gtctgcgatt ccgacccgtc caacatcaat acaacctatt
     3421 aatttcccct cgtcaaaaat aaggttatca agtgagaaat caccatgagt gacgactgaa
     3481 tccggtgaga atggcaagag cttgtgcatt tctttccaga cttgttcaac aggccagcca
     3541 ttacgctcgt catcaaaatc actcgcatca accaaaccgt tattcatgcg tgattgcgcc
     3601 tgagcaagac gaaatacacg atcgctgtta aaaggacaat tacaaacagg aatcgaatgt
     3661 aaccggcgca ggaacacggc cagcgcatca acaatatttt cacctgaatc aggatattct
     3721 tctaatacct ggaaggctgt tttcccagga atcgcggtgg tgagtaacca cgcatcatca
     3781 ggagtacgga taaaatgctt gatggtcggg agaggcataa actccgtcag ccagttgaga
     3841 cggaccatct catctgtaac atcattggca acgctacctt tgccatgttt cagaaacaac
     3901 tctggcgcat cgggcttccc atacaagcga tagattgtcg cacctgattg cccgacatta
     3961 tcgcgagccc atttataccc atataaatca gcgtccatgt tggagtttaa gcgcggacgg
     4021 gagcaagacg tttcccgttg aatatggctc ataacacccc ttgtattact gtttatgtaa
     4081 gcagacagtt ttattgttca tgatgatata tttttatctt gtgcaatgta acatcagaga
     4141 ttttgagaca caacgtggct ttgttgaata aatcgaactt ttgctgagtt gaaggatcag
     4201 ctctagtagt tacattgtcg atctgttcat ggtgaacagc tttgaatgca ccaaaaactc
     4261 gtaaaagctc tgatgtatct atctttttta caccgttttc atctgtgcat atggacagtt
     4321 ttccctttga tatgtaacgg tgaacagttg ttctactttt gtttgttagt cttgatgctt
     4381 cactgataga tacaagagcc ataagaacct cagatccttc cgtatttagc cagtatgttc
     4441 tctagtgtgg ttcgttgttt ttgcgtgagc catgagaacg aaccattgag atcatactta
     4501 ctttgcatgt cactcaaaaa ttttgcctca aaactggtga gctgaatttt tgcagttaaa
     4561 gcatcgtgta gtgtttttct tagtccgtta tgtaggtagg aatctgatgt aatggttgtt
     4621 ggtattttgt caccattcat ttttatctgg ttgttctcaa gttcggttac gagatccatt
     4681 tgtctatcta gttcaacttg gaaaatcaac gtatcagtcg ggcggcctcg cttatcaacc
     4741 accaatttca tattgctgta agtgtttaaa tctttactta ttggtttcaa aacccattgg
     4801 ttaagccttt taaactcatg gtagttattt tcaagcatta acatgaactt aaattcatca
     4861 aggctaatct ctatatttgc cttgtgagtt ttcttttgtg ttagttcttt taataaccac
     4921 tcataaatcc tcatagagta tttgttttca aaagacttaa catgttccag attatatttt
     4981 atgaattttt ttaactggaa aagataaggc aatatctctt cactaaaaac taattctaat
     5041 ttttcgcttg agaacttggc atagtttgtc cactggaaaa tctcaaagcc tttaaccaaa
     5101 ggattcctga tttccacagt tctcgtcatc agctctctgg ttgctttagc taatacacca
     5161 taagcatttt ccctactgat gttcatcatc tgagcgtatt ggttataagt gaacgatacc
     5221 gtccgttctt tccttgtagg gttttcaatc gtggggttga gtagtgccac acagcataaa
     5281 attagcttgg tttcatgctc cgttaagtca tagcgactaa tcgctagttc atttgctttg
     5341 aaaacaacta attcagacat acatctcaat tggtctaggt gattttaatc actataccaa
     5401 ttgagatggg ctagtcaatg ataattacat gtccttttcc tttgagttgt gggtatctgt
     5461 aaattctgct agacctttgc tggaaaactt gtaaattctg ctagaccctc tgtaaattcc
     5521 gctagacctt tgtgtgtttt ttttgtttat attcaagtgg ttataattta tagaataaag
     5581 aaagaataaa aaaagataaa aagaatagat cccagccctg tgtataactc actactttag
     5641 tcagttccgc agtattacaa aaggatgtcg caaacgctgt ttgctcctct acaaaacaga
     5701 ccttaaaacc ctaaaggctt aagtagcacc ctcgcaagct cgggcaaatc gctgaatatt
     5761 ccttttgtct ccgaccatca ggcacctgag tcgctgtctt tttcgtgaca ttcagttcgc
     5821 tgcgctcacg gctctggcag tgaatggggg taaatggcac tacaggcgcc ttttatggat
     5881 tcatgcaagg aaactaccca taatacaaga aaagcccgtc acgggcttct cagggcgttt
     5941 tatggcgggt ctgctatgtg gtgctatctg actttttgct gttcagcagt tcctgccctc
     6001 tgattttcca gtctgaccac ttcggattat cccgtgacag gtcattcaga ctggctaatg
     6061 cacccagtaa ggcagcggta tcatcaacag gcttacccgt cttactgtcc ctagtgcttg
     6121 gattctcacc aataaaaaac gcccggcggc aaccgagcgt tctgaacaaa tccagatgga
     6181 gttctgaggt cattactgga tctatcaaca ggagtccaag cgagctcgta aacttggtct
     6241 gacagctcta gctccggcaa aaaaacgggc aaggtgtcac caccctgccc tttttcttta
     6301 aaaccgaaaa gattacttcg cgtttgccac ctgacgtcta agaaaaggaa tattcagcaa
     6361 tttgcccgtg ccgaagaaag gcccacccgt gaaggtgagc cagtgagttg attgctacgt
     6421 aattagttag ttagccctta gtgactcgaa
//
