# Supplementary material for: A Novel Design of Transcriptional Factor-mediated Dynamic Control of DNA Recombination
Source: bioRxiv preprint, doi:10.1101/2020.10.20.346668, version 2 (2020-11-13)
Supplement: Supplemental Information [file 346668_file02.zip › pRR-L1.gbk]

LOCUS       Exported                7983 bp ds-DNA     circular SYN 12-NOV-2020
DEFINITION  .
ACCESSION   .
VERSION     .
KEYWORDS    .
SOURCE      synthetic DNA construct
  ORGANISM  synthetic DNA construct
REFERENCE   1  (bases 1 to 7983)
  AUTHORS   .
  TITLE     Direct Submission
  JOURNAL   Exported Nov 13, 2020 from SnapGene 4.1.9
            http://www.snapgene.com
FEATURES             Location/Qualifiers
     source          1..7983
                     /organism="synthetic DNA construct"
                     /mol_type="other DNA"
     CDS             1242..1997
                     /label=rpE
                     /note="color: #00cccc; direction: RIGHT"
     CDS             2576..3751
                     /label=ParA
                     /note="color: #5ebb00; direction: RIGHT"
     CDS             3752..4722
                     /label=ParB
                     /note="color: #7400e8; direction: RIGHT"
     CDS             5450..6218
                     /label=CmR
                     /note="color: #00ffff; direction: RIGHT"
     terminator      6443..6499
                     /label=L3S2P22
                     /note="color: #ff0000; direction: RIGHT"
     promoter        6534..6552
                     /label=T7 promoter
                     /note="promoter for bacteriophage T7 RNA polymerase"
                     /note="color: #ffff00; direction: RIGHT"
     misc_feature    6555..6600
                     /label=attP
                     /note="color: #ffffff; direction: RIGHT"
     misc_RNA        6601..6675
                     /label=RiboJ
                     /note="color: #008080; direction: RIGHT"
     RBS             6682..6695
                     /label=RBS
                     /note="color: #ff8000"
     CDS             6702..7418
                     /label=sfGFP
                     /note="color: #80ff00; direction: RIGHT"
     terminator      7619..7730
                     /label=T7 terminator
                     /note="color: #ff0000; direction: RIGHT"
     protein_bind    7767..7800
                     /label=attB
                     /bound_moiety="phage phi-C31 integrase"
                     /note="minimal attB site for the phi-C31 integrase (Groth 
                     et al., 2000)"
                     /note="color: #0055ff; direction: RIGHT"
     protein_bind    7806..7822
                     /label=lacO
                     /bound_moiety="lac repressor encoded by lacI"
                     /note="The lac repressor binds to the lac operator to 
                     inhibit transcription in E. coli. This inhibition can be 
                     relieved by adding lactose or 
                     isopropyl-beta-D-thiogalactopyranoside (IPTG)."
                     /note="color: #ffcc00"
ORIGIN
        1 gatcaacgtc tcattttcgc caaaagttgg cccagggctt cccggtatca acagggacac
       61 caggatttat ttattctgcg aagtgatctt ccgtcacagg tatttattcg cgataagctc
      121 atggagcggc gtaaccgtcg cacaggaagg acagagaaag cgcggatctg ggaagtgacg
      181 gacagaacgg tcaggacctg gattggggag gcggttgccg ccgctgctgc tgacggtgtg
      241 acgttctctg ttccggtcac accacatacg ttccgccatt cctatgcgat gcacatgctg
      301 tatgccggta taccgctgaa agttctgcaa agcctgatgg gacataagtc catcagttca
      361 acggaagtct acacgaaggt ttttgcgctg gatgtggctg cccggcaccg ggtgcagttt
      421 gcgatgccgg agtctgatgc ggttgcgatg ctgaaacaat tatcctgaga ataaatgcct
      481 tggcctttat atggaaatgt ggaactgagt ggatatgctg tttttgtctg ttaaacagag
      541 aagctggctg ttatccactg agaagcgaac gaaacagtcg ggaaaatctc ccattatcgt
      601 agagatccgc attattaatc tcaggagcct gtgtagcgtt tataggaagt agtgttctgt
      661 catgatgcct gcaagcggta acgaaaacga tttgaatatg ccttcaggaa caatagaaat
      721 cttcgtgcgg tgttacgttg aagtggagcg gattatgtca gcaatggaca gaacaaccta
      781 atgaacacag aaccatgatg tggtctgtcc ttttacagcc agtagtgctc gccgcagtcg
      841 agcgacaggg cgaagccctc gagtgagcga ggaagcacca gggaacagca cttatatatt
      901 ctgcttacac acgatgcctg aaaaaacttc ccttggggtt atccacttat ccacggggat
      961 atttttataa ttattttttt tatagttttt agatcttctt ttttagagcg ccttgtaggc
     1021 ctttatccat gctggttcat gagaaggtgt tgtgacaaat tgccctttca gtgtgacaaa
     1081 tcaccctcaa atgacagtcc tgtctgtgac aaattgccct taaccctgtg acaaattgcc
     1141 ctcagaagaa gctgtttttt cacaaagtta tccctgctta ttgactcttt tttatttagt
     1201 gtgacaatct aaaaacttgt cacacttcac atggatctgt catggcggaa acagcggtta
     1261 tcaatcacaa gaaacgtaaa aatagcccgc gaatcgtcca gtcaaacgac ctcactgagg
     1321 cggcatatag tctctcccgg gatcaaaaac gtatgctgta tctgttcgtt gaccagatca
     1381 gaaaatctga tggcacccta caggaacatg acggtatctg cgagatccat gttgctaaat
     1441 atgctgaaat attcggattg acctctgcgg aagccagtaa ggatatacgg caggcattga
     1501 agagtttcgc ggggaaggaa gtggtttttt atcgccctga agaggatgcc ggcgatgaaa
     1561 aaggctatga atcttttcct tggtttatca aacgtgcgca cagtccatcc agagggcttt
     1621 acagtgtaca tatcaaccca tatctcattc ccttctttat cgggttacag aaccggttta
     1681 cgcagtttcg gcttagtgaa acaaaagaaa tcaccaatcc gtatgccatg cgtttatacg
     1741 aatccctgtg tcagtatcgt aagccggatg gctcaggcat cgtctctctg aaaatcgact
     1801 ggatcataga gcgttaccag ctgcctcaaa gttaccagcg tatgcctgac ttccgccgcc
     1861 gcttcctcca ggtctgtgtt aatgagatca acagcagaac tccaatgcgc ctctcataca
     1921 ttgagaaaaa gaaaggccgc cagacgactc atatcgtatt ttccttccgc gatatcactt
     1981 ccatgacgac aggatagtct gagggttatc tgtcacagat ttgagggtgg ttcgtcacat
     2041 ttgttctgac ctactgaggg taatttgtca cagttttgct gtttccttca gcctgcatgg
     2101 attttctcat actttttgaa ctgtaatttt taaggaagcc aaatttgagg gcagtttgtc
     2161 acagttgatt tccttctctt tcccttcgtc atgtgacctg atatcggggg ttagttcgtc
     2221 atcattgatg agggttgatt atcacagttt attactctga attggctatc cgcgtgtgta
     2281 cctctacctg gagtttttcc cacggtggat atttcttctt gcgctgagcg taagagctat
     2341 ctgacagaac agttcttctt tgcttcctcg ccagttcgct cgctatgctc ggttacacgg
     2401 ctgcggcgag cgctagtgat aataagtgac tgaggtatgt gctcttctta tctccttttg
     2461 tagtgttgct cttattttaa acaactttgc ggttttttga tgactttgcg attttgttgt
     2521 tgctttgcag taaattgcaa gatttaataa aaaaacgcaa agcaatgatt aaaggatgtt
     2581 cagaatgaaa ctcatggaaa cacttaacca gtgcataaac gctggtcatg aaatgacgaa
     2641 ggctatcgcc attgcacagt ttaatgatga cagcccggaa gcgaggaaaa taacccggcg
     2701 ctggagaata ggtgaagcag cggatttagt tggggtttct tctcaggcta tcagagatgc
     2761 cgagaaagca gggcgactac cgcacccgga tatggaaatt cgaggacggg ttgagcaacg
     2821 tgttggttat acaattgaac aaattaatca tatgcgtgat gtgtttggta cgcgattgcg
     2881 acgtgctgaa gacgtatttc caccggtgat cggggttgct gcccataaag gtggcgttta
     2941 caaaacctca gtttctgttc atcttgctca ggatctggct ctgaaggggc tacgtgtttt
     3001 gctcgtggaa ggtaacgacc cccagggaac agcctcaatg tatcacggat gggtaccaga
     3061 tcttcatatt catgcagaag acactctcct gcctttctat cttggggaaa aggacgatgt
     3121 cacttatgca ataaagccca cttgctggcc ggggcttgac attattcctt cctgtctggc
     3181 tctgcaccgt attgaaactg agttaatggg caaatttgat gaaggtaaac tgcccaccga
     3241 tccacacctg atgctccgac tggccattga aactgttgct catgactatg atgtcatagt
     3301 tattgacagc gcgcctaacc tgggtatcgg cacgattaat gtcgtatgtg ctgctgatgt
     3361 gctgattgtt cccacgcctg ctgagttgtt tgactacacc tccgcactcc agtttttcga
     3421 tatgcttcgt gatctgctca agaacgttga tcttaaaggg ttcgagcctg atgtacgtat
     3481 tttgcttacc aaatacagca atagtaatgg ctctcagtcc ccgtggatgg aggagcaaat
     3541 tcgggatgcc tggggaagca tggttctaaa aaatgttgta cgtgaaacgg atgaagttgg
     3601 taaaggtcag atccggatga gaactgtttt tgaacaggcc attgatcaac gctcttcaac
     3661 tggtgcctgg agaaatgctc tttctatttg ggaacctgtc tgcaatgaaa ttttcgatcg
     3721 tctgattaaa ccacgctggg agattagata atgaagcgtg cgcctgttat tccaaaacat
     3781 acgctcaata ctcaaccggt tgaagatact tcgttatcga caccagctgc cccgatggtg
     3841 gattcgttaa ttgcgcgcgt aggagtaatg gctcgcggta atgccattac tttgcctgta
     3901 tgtggtcggg atgtgaagtt tactcttgaa gtgctccggg gtgatagtgt tgagaagacc
     3961 tctcgggtat ggtcaggtaa tgaacgtgac caggagctgc ttactgagga cgcactggat
     4021 gatctcatcc cttcttttct actgactggt caacagacac cggcgttcgg tcgaagagta
     4081 tctggtgtca tagaaattgc cgatgggagt cgccgtcgta aagctgctgc acttaccgaa
     4141 agtgattatc gtgttctggt tggcgagctg gatgatgagc agatggctgc attatccaga
     4201 ttgggtaacg attatcgccc aacaagtgct tatgaacgtg gtcagcgtta tgcaagccga
     4261 ttgcagaatg aatttgctgg aaatatttct gcgctggctg atgcggaaaa tatttcacgt
     4321 aagattatta cccgctgtat caacaccgcc aaattgccta aatcagttgt tgctcttttt
     4381 tctcaccccg gtgaactatc tgcccggtca ggtgatgcac ttcaaaaagc ctttacagat
     4441 aaagaggaat tacttaagca gcaggcatct aaccttcatg agcagaaaaa agctggggtg
     4501 atatttgaag ctgaagaagt tatcactctt ttaacttctg tgcttaaaac gtcatctgca
     4561 tcaagaacaa gtttaagctc acgacatcag tttgctcctg gagcgacagt attgtataag
     4621 ggcgataaaa tggtgcttaa cctggacagg tcccgtgttc caactgagtg tatagagaaa
     4681 attgaggcca ttcttaagga acttgaaaag ccagcaccct gatgcgacca cgttttagtc
     4741 tacgtttatc tgtctttact taatgtcctt tgttacaggc cagaaagcat aactggcctg
     4801 aatattctct ctgggcccac tgttccactt gtatcgtcgg tctgataatc agactgggac
     4861 cacggtccca ctcgtatcgt cggtctgatt attagtctgg gaccacggtc ccactcgtat
     4921 cgtcggtctg attattagtc tgggaccacg gtcccactcg tatcgtcggt ctgataatca
     4981 gactgggacc acggtcccac tcgtatcgtc ggtctgatta ttagtctggg accatggtcc
     5041 cactcgtatc gtcggtctga ttattagtct gggaccacgg tcccactcgt atcgtcggtc
     5101 tgattattag tctggaacca cggtcccact cgtatcgtcg gtctgattat tagtctggga
     5161 ccacggtccc actcgtatcg tcggtctgat tattagtctg ggaccacgat cccactcgtg
     5221 ttgtcggtct gattatcggt ctgggaccac ggtcccactt gtattgtcga tcagactatc
     5281 agcgtgagac tacgattcca tcaatgcctg tcaagggcaa gtattgacat gtcgtcgtaa
     5341 cctgtagaac ggagtaacct cggtgtgcgg ttgtatgcct gctgtggatt gctgctgtgt
     5401 cctgcttatc cacaacattt tgcgcacggt tatgtggaca aaatacctgg ttgatcgggc
     5461 acgtaagagg ttccaacttt caccataatg aaataagatc actaccgggc gtattttttg
     5521 agttatcgag attttcagga gctaaggaag ctaaaatgga gaaaaaaatc acgggatata
     5581 ccaccgttga tatatcccaa tggcatcgta aagaacattt tgaggcattt cagtcagttg
     5641 ctcaatgtac ctataaccag accgttcagc tggatattac ggccttttta aagaccgtaa
     5701 agaaaaataa gcacaagttt tatccggcct ttattcacat tcttgcccgc ctgatgaacg
     5761 ctcacccgga gtttcgtatg gccatgaaag acggtgagct ggtgatctgg gatagtgttc
     5821 acccttgtta caccgttttc catgagcaaa ctgaaacgtt ttcgtccctc tggagtgaat
     5881 accacgacga tttccggcag tttctccaca tatattcgca agatgtggcg tgttacggtg
     5941 aaaacctggc ctatttccct aaagggttta ttgagaatat gttttttgtc tcagccaatc
     6001 cctgggtgag tttcaccagt tttgatttaa acgtggccaa tatggacaac ttcttcgccc
     6061 ccgttttcac gatgggcaaa tattatacgc aaggcgacaa ggtgctgatg ccgctggcga
     6121 tccaggttca tcatgccgtt tgtgatggct tccatgtcgg ccgcatgctt aatgaattac
     6181 aacagtactg tgatgagtgg cagggcgggg cgtaataata ctagctccgg caaaaaaacg
     6241 ggcaaggtgt caccaccctg ccctttttct ttaaaaccga aaagattact tcgcgtttgc
     6301 cacctgacgt ctaagaaaag gaatattcag caatttgccc gtgccgaaga aaggcccacc
     6361 cgtgaaggtg agccagtgag ttgattgcta cgtaattagt tagttagccc ttagtgactc
     6421 gaattcgcgg ccgcttctag agctcggtac caaattccag aaaagaggcc gcgaaagcgg
     6481 ccttttttcg ttttggtcct actagatgcc tccacaccgc tcgtcacatc ctgtaatacg
     6541 actcactata ggggagtgcc ccaactgggg taacctgtga gttctctcag ttgggggcgt
     6601 agctgtcacc ggatgtgctt tccggtctga tgagtccgtg aggacgaaac agcctctaca
     6661 aataattttg tttaatacta gagaaagagg agaaatacta gatgcgtaaa ggcgaagagc
     6721 tgttcactgg tgtcgtccct attctggtgg aactggatgg tgatgtcaac ggtcataagt
     6781 tttccgtgcg tggcgagggt gaaggtgacg caactaatgg taaactgacg ctgaagttca
     6841 tctgtactac tggtaaactg ccggtacctt ggccgactct ggtaacgacg ctgacttatg
     6901 gtgttcagtg ctttgctcgt tatccggacc atatgaagca gcatgacttc ttcaagtccg
     6961 ccatgccgga aggctatgtg caggaacgca cgatttcctt taaggatgac ggcacgtaca
     7021 aaacgcgtgc ggaagtgaaa tttgaaggcg ataccctggt aaaccgcatt gagctgaaag
     7081 gcattgactt taaagaagac ggcaatatcc tgggccataa gctggaatac aattttaaca
     7141 gccacaatgt ttacatcacc gccgataaac aaaaaaatgg cattaaagcg aattttaaaa
     7201 ttcgccacaa cgtggaggat ggcagcgtgc agctggctga tcactaccag caaaacactc
     7261 caatcggtga tggtcctgtt ctgctgccag acaatcacta tctgagcacg caaagcgttc
     7321 tgtctaaaga tccgaacgag aaacgcgatc atatggttct gctggagttc gtaaccgcag
     7381 cgggcatcac gcatggtatg gatgaactgt acaaatgatg ataagccagg catcaaataa
     7441 aacgaaaggc tcagtcgaaa gactgggcct ttcgttttat ctgttgtttg tcggtgaacg
     7501 ctctctacta gagtcacact ggctcacctt cgggtgggcc tttctgcgtt tatatactag
     7561 agctgctaac aaagcccgaa aggaagctga gttggctgct gccaccgctg agcaataact
     7621 agcataaccc cttggggcct ctaaacgggt cttgaggggt tttttgctga aaggaggaac
     7681 tatatccgga ttactagagg tcatgcttgc catctgtttt cttgcaagat tactagagca
     7741 aaccgccata aaacgcccag ggagtacgcg cccggggagc ccaagggcac gccctggcac
     7801 ccgcattgtt atccgctcac aactgcagga gtcactaagg gttagttagt tagattagca
     7861 gaaagtcaaa agcctccgac cggaggcttt tgactaaaac ttcccttggg gttatcattg
     7921 gggctcactc aaaggcggta atcagataaa aaaaatcctt agctttcgct aaggatgatt
     7981 tct
//
