# Supplementary material for: A Novel Design of Transcriptional Factor-mediated Dynamic Control of DNA Recombination
Source: bioRxiv preprint, doi:10.1101/2020.10.20.346668, version 2 (2020-11-13)
Supplement: Supplemental Information [file 346668_file02.zip › pRR-L2.gbk]

LOCUS       Exported                7989 bp ds-DNA     circular SYN 12-NOV-2020
DEFINITION  .
ACCESSION   .
VERSION     .
KEYWORDS    .
SOURCE      synthetic DNA construct
  ORGANISM  synthetic DNA construct
REFERENCE   1  (bases 1 to 7989)
  AUTHORS   .
  TITLE     Direct Submission
  JOURNAL   Exported Nov 13, 2020 from SnapGene 4.1.9
            http://www.snapgene.com
FEATURES             Location/Qualifiers
     source          1..7989
                     /organism="synthetic DNA construct"
                     /mol_type="other DNA"
     CDS             1242..1997
                     /label=rpE
                     /note="color: #00cccc; direction: RIGHT"
     CDS             2576..3751
                     /label=ParA
                     /note="color: #5ebb00; direction: RIGHT"
     CDS             3752..4722
                     /label=ParB
                     /note="color: #7400e8; direction: RIGHT"
     CDS             5450..6218
                     /label=CmR
                     /note="color: #00ffff; direction: RIGHT"
     terminator      6443..6499
                     /label=L3S2P22
                     /note="color: #ff0000; direction: RIGHT"
     promoter        6534..6552
                     /label=T7 promoter
                     /note="promoter for bacteriophage T7 RNA polymerase"
                     /note="color: #ffff00; direction: RIGHT"
     misc_feature    6555..6600
                     /label=attP
                     /note="color: #ffffff; direction: RIGHT"
     misc_RNA        6601..6675
                     /label=RiboJ
                     /note="color: #008080; direction: RIGHT"
     RBS             6682..6695
                     /label=RBS
                     /note="color: #ff8000"
     CDS             6702..7418
                     /label=sfGFP
                     /note="color: #80ff00; direction: RIGHT"
     terminator      7619..7730
                     /label=T7 terminator
                     /note="color: #ff0000; direction: RIGHT"
     protein_bind    7750..7766
                     /label=lacO
                     /bound_moiety="lac repressor encoded by lacI"
                     /note="The lac repressor binds to the lac operator to 
                     inhibit transcription in E. coli. This inhibition can be 
                     relieved by adding lactose or 
                     isopropyl-beta-D-thiogalactopyranoside (IPTG)."
                     /note="color: #ffcc00"
     protein_bind    7773..7806
                     /label=attB
                     /bound_moiety="phage phi-C31 integrase"
                     /note="minimal attB site for the phi-C31 integrase (Groth 
                     et al., 2000)"
                     /note="color: #0055ff; direction: RIGHT"
     protein_bind    7812..7828
                     /label=lacO
                     /bound_moiety="lac repressor encoded by lacI"
                     /note="The lac repressor binds to the lac operator to 
                     inhibit transcription in E. coli. This inhibition can be 
                     relieved by adding lactose or 
                     isopropyl-beta-D-thiogalactopyranoside (IPTG)."
                     /note="color: #ffcc00"
ORIGIN
        1 gatcaacgtc tcattttcgc caaaagttgg cccagggctt cccggtatca acagggacac
       61 caggatttat ttattctgcg aagtgatctt ccgtcacagg tatttattcg cgataagctc
      121 atggagcggc gtaaccgtcg cacaggaagg acagagaaag cgcggatctg ggaagtgacg
      181 gacagaacgg tcaggacctg gattggggag gcggttgccg ccgctgctgc tgacggtgtg
      241 acgttctctg ttccggtcac accacatacg ttccgccatt cctatgcgat gcacatgctg
      301 tatgccggta taccgctgaa agttctgcaa agcctgatgg gacataagtc catcagttca
      361 acggaagtct acacgaaggt ttttgcgctg gatgtggctg cccggcaccg ggtgcagttt
      421 gcgatgccgg agtctgatgc ggttgcgatg ctgaaacaat tatcctgaga ataaatgcct
      481 tggcctttat atggaaatgt ggaactgagt ggatatgctg tttttgtctg ttaaacagag
      541 aagctggctg ttatccactg agaagcgaac gaaacagtcg ggaaaatctc ccattatcgt
      601 agagatccgc attattaatc tcaggagcct gtgtagcgtt tataggaagt agtgttctgt
      661 catgatgcct gcaagcggta acgaaaacga tttgaatatg ccttcaggaa caatagaaat
      721 cttcgtgcgg tgttacgttg aagtggagcg gattatgtca gcaatggaca gaacaaccta
      781 atgaacacag aaccatgatg tggtctgtcc ttttacagcc agtagtgctc gccgcagtcg
      841 agcgacaggg cgaagccctc gagtgagcga ggaagcacca gggaacagca cttatatatt
      901 ctgcttacac acgatgcctg aaaaaacttc ccttggggtt atccacttat ccacggggat
      961 atttttataa ttattttttt tatagttttt agatcttctt ttttagagcg ccttgtaggc
     1021 ctttatccat gctggttcat gagaaggtgt tgtgacaaat tgccctttca gtgtgacaaa
     1081 tcaccctcaa atgacagtcc tgtctgtgac aaattgccct taaccctgtg acaaattgcc
     1141 ctcagaagaa gctgtttttt cacaaagtta tccctgctta ttgactcttt tttatttagt
     1201 gtgacaatct aaaaacttgt cacacttcac atggatctgt catggcggaa acagcggtta
     1261 tcaatcacaa gaaacgtaaa aatagcccgc gaatcgtcca gtcaaacgac ctcactgagg
     1321 cggcatatag tctctcccgg gatcaaaaac gtatgctgta tctgttcgtt gaccagatca
     1381 gaaaatctga tggcacccta caggaacatg acggtatctg cgagatccat gttgctaaat
     1441 atgctgaaat attcggattg acctctgcgg aagccagtaa ggatatacgg caggcattga
     1501 agagtttcgc ggggaaggaa gtggtttttt atcgccctga agaggatgcc ggcgatgaaa
     1561 aaggctatga atcttttcct tggtttatca aacgtgcgca cagtccatcc agagggcttt
     1621 acagtgtaca tatcaaccca tatctcattc ccttctttat cgggttacag aaccggttta
     1681 cgcagtttcg gcttagtgaa acaaaagaaa tcaccaatcc gtatgccatg cgtttatacg
     1741 aatccctgtg tcagtatcgt aagccggatg gctcaggcat cgtctctctg aaaatcgact
     1801 ggatcataga gcgttaccag ctgcctcaaa gttaccagcg tatgcctgac ttccgccgcc
     1861 gcttcctcca ggtctgtgtt aatgagatca acagcagaac tccaatgcgc ctctcataca
     1921 ttgagaaaaa gaaaggccgc cagacgactc atatcgtatt ttccttccgc gatatcactt
     1981 ccatgacgac aggatagtct gagggttatc tgtcacagat ttgagggtgg ttcgtcacat
     2041 ttgttctgac ctactgaggg taatttgtca cagttttgct gtttccttca gcctgcatgg
     2101 attttctcat actttttgaa ctgtaatttt taaggaagcc aaatttgagg gcagtttgtc
     2161 acagttgatt tccttctctt tcccttcgtc atgtgacctg atatcggggg ttagttcgtc
     2221 atcattgatg agggttgatt atcacagttt attactctga attggctatc cgcgtgtgta
     2281 cctctacctg gagtttttcc cacggtggat atttcttctt gcgctgagcg taagagctat
     2341 ctgacagaac agttcttctt tgcttcctcg ccagttcgct cgctatgctc ggttacacgg
     2401 ctgcggcgag cgctagtgat aataagtgac tgaggtatgt gctcttctta tctccttttg
     2461 tagtgttgct cttattttaa acaactttgc ggttttttga tgactttgcg attttgttgt
     2521 tgctttgcag taaattgcaa gatttaataa aaaaacgcaa agcaatgatt aaaggatgtt
     2581 cagaatgaaa ctcatggaaa cacttaacca gtgcataaac gctggtcatg aaatgacgaa
     2641 ggctatcgcc attgcacagt ttaatgatga cagcccggaa gcgaggaaaa taacccggcg
     2701 ctggagaata ggtgaagcag cggatttagt tggggtttct tctcaggcta tcagagatgc
     2761 cgagaaagca gggcgactac cgcacccgga tatggaaatt cgaggacggg ttgagcaacg
     2821 tgttggttat acaattgaac aaattaatca tatgcgtgat gtgtttggta cgcgattgcg
     2881 acgtgctgaa gacgtatttc caccggtgat cggggttgct gcccataaag gtggcgttta
     2941 caaaacctca gtttctgttc atcttgctca ggatctggct ctgaaggggc tacgtgtttt
     3001 gctcgtggaa ggtaacgacc cccagggaac agcctcaatg tatcacggat gggtaccaga
     3061 tcttcatatt catgcagaag acactctcct gcctttctat cttggggaaa aggacgatgt
     3121 cacttatgca ataaagccca cttgctggcc ggggcttgac attattcctt cctgtctggc
     3181 tctgcaccgt attgaaactg agttaatggg caaatttgat gaaggtaaac tgcccaccga
     3241 tccacacctg atgctccgac tggccattga aactgttgct catgactatg atgtcatagt
     3301 tattgacagc gcgcctaacc tgggtatcgg cacgattaat gtcgtatgtg ctgctgatgt
     3361 gctgattgtt cccacgcctg ctgagttgtt tgactacacc tccgcactcc agtttttcga
     3421 tatgcttcgt gatctgctca agaacgttga tcttaaaggg ttcgagcctg atgtacgtat
     3481 tttgcttacc aaatacagca atagtaatgg ctctcagtcc ccgtggatgg aggagcaaat
     3541 tcgggatgcc tggggaagca tggttctaaa aaatgttgta cgtgaaacgg atgaagttgg
     3601 taaaggtcag atccggatga gaactgtttt tgaacaggcc attgatcaac gctcttcaac
     3661 tggtgcctgg agaaatgctc tttctatttg ggaacctgtc tgcaatgaaa ttttcgatcg
     3721 tctgattaaa ccacgctggg agattagata atgaagcgtg cgcctgttat tccaaaacat
     3781 acgctcaata ctcaaccggt tgaagatact tcgttatcga caccagctgc cccgatggtg
     3841 gattcgttaa ttgcgcgcgt aggagtaatg gctcgcggta atgccattac tttgcctgta
     3901 tgtggtcggg atgtgaagtt tactcttgaa gtgctccggg gtgatagtgt tgagaagacc
     3961 tctcgggtat ggtcaggtaa tgaacgtgac caggagctgc ttactgagga cgcactggat
     4021 gatctcatcc cttcttttct actgactggt caacagacac cggcgttcgg tcgaagagta
     4081 tctggtgtca tagaaattgc cgatgggagt cgccgtcgta aagctgctgc acttaccgaa
     4141 agtgattatc gtgttctggt tggcgagctg gatgatgagc agatggctgc attatccaga
     4201 ttgggtaacg attatcgccc aacaagtgct tatgaacgtg gtcagcgtta tgcaagccga
     4261 ttgcagaatg aatttgctgg aaatatttct gcgctggctg atgcggaaaa tatttcacgt
     4321 aagattatta cccgctgtat caacaccgcc aaattgccta aatcagttgt tgctcttttt
     4381 tctcaccccg gtgaactatc tgcccggtca ggtgatgcac ttcaaaaagc ctttacagat
     4441 aaagaggaat tacttaagca gcaggcatct aaccttcatg agcagaaaaa agctggggtg
     4501 atatttgaag ctgaagaagt tatcactctt ttaacttctg tgcttaaaac gtcatctgca
     4561 tcaagaacaa gtttaagctc acgacatcag tttgctcctg gagcgacagt attgtataag
     4621 ggcgataaaa tggtgcttaa cctggacagg tcccgtgttc caactgagtg tatagagaaa
     4681 attgaggcca ttcttaagga acttgaaaag ccagcaccct gatgcgacca cgttttagtc
     4741 tacgtttatc tgtctttact taatgtcctt tgttacaggc cagaaagcat aactggcctg
     4801 aatattctct ctgggcccac tgttccactt gtatcgtcgg tctgataatc agactgggac
     4861 cacggtccca ctcgtatcgt cggtctgatt attagtctgg gaccacggtc ccactcgtat
     4921 cgtcggtctg attattagtc tgggaccacg gtcccactcg tatcgtcggt ctgataatca
     4981 gactgggacc acggtcccac tcgtatcgtc ggtctgatta ttagtctggg accatggtcc
     5041 cactcgtatc gtcggtctga ttattagtct gggaccacgg tcccactcgt atcgtcggtc
     5101 tgattattag tctggaacca cggtcccact cgtatcgtcg gtctgattat tagtctggga
     5161 ccacggtccc actcgtatcg tcggtctgat tattagtctg ggaccacgat cccactcgtg
     5221 ttgtcggtct gattatcggt ctgggaccac ggtcccactt gtattgtcga tcagactatc
     5281 agcgtgagac tacgattcca tcaatgcctg tcaagggcaa gtattgacat gtcgtcgtaa
     5341 cctgtagaac ggagtaacct cggtgtgcgg ttgtatgcct gctgtggatt gctgctgtgt
     5401 cctgcttatc cacaacattt tgcgcacggt tatgtggaca aaatacctgg ttgatcgggc
     5461 acgtaagagg ttccaacttt caccataatg aaataagatc actaccgggc gtattttttg
     5521 agttatcgag attttcagga gctaaggaag ctaaaatgga gaaaaaaatc acgggatata
     5581 ccaccgttga tatatcccaa tggcatcgta aagaacattt tgaggcattt cagtcagttg
     5641 ctcaatgtac ctataaccag accgttcagc tggatattac ggccttttta aagaccgtaa
     5701 agaaaaataa gcacaagttt tatccggcct ttattcacat tcttgcccgc ctgatgaacg
     5761 ctcacccgga gtttcgtatg gccatgaaag acggtgagct ggtgatctgg gatagtgttc
     5821 acccttgtta caccgttttc catgagcaaa ctgaaacgtt ttcgtccctc tggagtgaat
     5881 accacgacga tttccggcag tttctccaca tatattcgca agatgtggcg tgttacggtg
     5941 aaaacctggc ctatttccct aaagggttta ttgagaatat gttttttgtc tcagccaatc
     6001 cctgggtgag tttcaccagt tttgatttaa acgtggccaa tatggacaac ttcttcgccc
     6061 ccgttttcac gatgggcaaa tattatacgc aaggcgacaa ggtgctgatg ccgctggcga
     6121 tccaggttca tcatgccgtt tgtgatggct tccatgtcgg ccgcatgctt aatgaattac
     6181 aacagtactg tgatgagtgg cagggcgggg cgtaataata ctagctccgg caaaaaaacg
     6241 ggcaaggtgt caccaccctg ccctttttct ttaaaaccga aaagattact tcgcgtttgc
     6301 cacctgacgt ctaagaaaag gaatattcag caatttgccc gtgccgaaga aaggcccacc
     6361 cgtgaaggtg agccagtgag ttgattgcta cgtaattagt tagttagccc ttagtgactc
     6421 gaattcgcgg ccgcttctag agctcggtac caaattccag aaaagaggcc gcgaaagcgg
     6481 ccttttttcg ttttggtcct actagatgcc tccacaccgc tcgtcacatc ctgtaatacg
     6541 actcactata ggggagtgcc ccaactgggg taacctgtga gttctctcag ttgggggcgt
     6601 agctgtcacc ggatgtgctt tccggtctga tgagtccgtg aggacgaaac agcctctaca
     6661 aataattttg tttaatacta gagaaagagg agaaatacta gatgcgtaaa ggcgaagagc
     6721 tgttcactgg tgtcgtccct attctggtgg aactggatgg tgatgtcaac ggtcataagt
     6781 tttccgtgcg tggcgagggt gaaggtgacg caactaatgg taaactgacg ctgaagttca
     6841 tctgtactac tggtaaactg ccggtacctt ggccgactct ggtaacgacg ctgacttatg
     6901 gtgttcagtg ctttgctcgt tatccggacc atatgaagca gcatgacttc ttcaagtccg
     6961 ccatgccgga aggctatgtg caggaacgca cgatttcctt taaggatgac ggcacgtaca
     7021 aaacgcgtgc ggaagtgaaa tttgaaggcg ataccctggt aaaccgcatt gagctgaaag
     7081 gcattgactt taaagaagac ggcaatatcc tgggccataa gctggaatac aattttaaca
     7141 gccacaatgt ttacatcacc gccgataaac aaaaaaatgg cattaaagcg aattttaaaa
     7201 ttcgccacaa cgtggaggat ggcagcgtgc agctggctga tcactaccag caaaacactc
     7261 caatcggtga tggtcctgtt ctgctgccag acaatcacta tctgagcacg caaagcgttc
     7321 tgtctaaaga tccgaacgag aaacgcgatc atatggttct gctggagttc gtaaccgcag
     7381 cgggcatcac gcatggtatg gatgaactgt acaaatgatg ataagccagg catcaaataa
     7441 aacgaaaggc tcagtcgaaa gactgggcct ttcgttttat ctgttgtttg tcggtgaacg
     7501 ctctctacta gagtcacact ggctcacctt cgggtgggcc tttctgcgtt tatatactag
     7561 agctgctaac aaagcccgaa aggaagctga gttggctgct gccaccgctg agcaataact
     7621 agcataaccc cttggggcct ctaaacgggt cttgaggggt tttttgctga aaggaggaac
     7681 tatatccgga ttactagagg tcatgcttgc catctgtttt cttgcaagat tactagatcg
     7741 ggcgtagagt tgttatccgc tcacaaggag tacgcgcccg gggagcccaa gggcacgccc
     7801 tggcacccgc attgttatcc gctcacaact gcaggagtca ctaagggtta gttagttaga
     7861 ttagcagaaa gtcaaaagcc tccgaccgga ggcttttgac taaaacttcc cttggggtta
     7921 tcattggggc tcactcaaag gcggtaatca gataaaaaaa atccttagct ttcgctaagg
     7981 atgatttct
//
