# Supplementary material for: A Novel Design of Transcriptional Factor-mediated Dynamic Control of DNA Recombination
Source: bioRxiv preprint, doi:10.1101/2020.10.20.346668, version 2 (2020-11-13)
Supplement: Supplemental Information [file 346668_file02.zip › pRR-P0.gbk]

LOCUS       Exported                7989 bp ds-DNA     circular SYN 12-NOV-2020
DEFINITION  .
ACCESSION   .
VERSION     .
KEYWORDS    .
SOURCE      synthetic DNA construct
  ORGANISM  synthetic DNA construct
REFERENCE   1  (bases 1 to 7989)
  AUTHORS   .
  TITLE     Direct Submission
  JOURNAL   Exported Nov 13, 2020 from SnapGene 4.1.9
            http://www.snapgene.com
FEATURES             Location/Qualifiers
     source          1..7989
                     /organism="synthetic DNA construct"
                     /mol_type="other DNA"
     CDS             1242..1997
                     /label=rpE
                     /note="color: #00cccc; direction: RIGHT"
     CDS             2576..3751
                     /label=ParA
                     /note="color: #5ebb00; direction: RIGHT"
     CDS             3752..4722
                     /label=ParB
                     /note="color: #7400e8; direction: RIGHT"
     CDS             5450..6218
                     /label=CmR
                     /note="color: #00ffff; direction: RIGHT"
     terminator      6443..6499
                     /label=L3S2P22
                     /note="color: #ff0000; direction: RIGHT"
     promoter        6534..6552
                     /label=T7 promoter
                     /note="promoter for bacteriophage T7 RNA polymerase"
                     /note="color: #ffff00; direction: RIGHT"
     misc_feature    6555..6600
                     /label=attP
                     /note="color: #ffffff; direction: RIGHT"
     misc_RNA        6601..6675
                     /label=RiboJ
                     /note="color: #008080; direction: RIGHT"
     RBS             6682..6695
                     /label=RBS
                     /note="color: #ff8000"
     CDS             6702..7418
                     /label=sfGFP
                     /note="color: #80ff00; direction: RIGHT"
     terminator      7619..7730
                     /label=T7 terminator
                     /note="color: #ff0000; direction: RIGHT"
     protein_bind    7773..7806
                     /label=attB
                     /bound_moiety="phage phi-C31 integrase"
                     /note="minimal attB site for the phi-C31 integrase (Groth 
                     et al., 2000)"
                     /note="color: #0055ff; direction: RIGHT"
ORIGIN
        1 gatcaacgtc tcattttcgc caaaagttgg cccagggctt cccggtatca acagggacac
       61 caggatttat ttattctgcg aagtgatctt ccgtcacagg tatttattcg cgataagctc
      121 atggagcggc gtaaccgtcg cacaggaagg acagagaaag cgcggatctg ggaagtgacg
      181 gacagaacgg tcaggacctg gattggggag gcggttgccg ccgctgctgc tgacggtgtg
      241 acgttctctg ttccggtcac accacatacg ttccgccatt cctatgcgat gcacatgctg
      301 tatgccggta taccgctgaa agttctgcaa agcctgatgg gacataagtc catcagttca
      361 acggaagtct acacgaaggt ttttgcgctg gatgtggctg cccggcaccg ggtgcagttt
      421 gcgatgccgg agtctgatgc ggttgcgatg ctgaaacaat tatcctgaga ataaatgcct
      481 tggcctttat atggaaatgt ggaactgagt ggatatgctg tttttgtctg ttaaacagag
      541 aagctggctg ttatccactg agaagcgaac gaaacagtcg ggaaaatctc ccattatcgt
      601 agagatccgc attattaatc tcaggagcct gtgtagcgtt tataggaagt agtgttctgt
      661 catgatgcct gcaagcggta acgaaaacga tttgaatatg ccttcaggaa caatagaaat
      721 cttcgtgcgg tgttacgttg aagtggagcg gattatgtca gcaatggaca gaacaaccta
      781 atgaacacag aaccatgatg tggtctgtcc ttttacagcc agtagtgctc gccgcagtcg
      841 agcgacaggg cgaagccctc gagtgagcga ggaagcacca gggaacagca cttatatatt
      901 ctgcttacac acgatgcctg aaaaaacttc ccttggggtt atccacttat ccacggggat
      961 atttttataa ttattttttt tatagttttt agatcttctt ttttagagcg ccttgtaggc
     1021 ctttatccat gctggttcat gagaaggtgt tgtgacaaat tgccctttca gtgtgacaaa
     1081 tcaccctcaa atgacagtcc tgtctgtgac aaattgccct taaccctgtg acaaattgcc
     1141 ctcagaagaa gctgtttttt cacaaagtta tccctgctta ttgactcttt tttatttagt
     1201 gtgacaatct aaaaacttgt cacacttcac atggatctgt catggcggaa acagcggtta
     1261 tcaatcacaa gaaacgtaaa aatagcccgc gaatcgtcca gtcaaacgac ctcactgagg
     1321 cggcatatag tctctcccgg gatcaaaaac gtatgctgta tctgttcgtt gaccagatca
     1381 gaaaatctga tggcacccta caggaacatg acggtatctg cgagatccat gttgctaaat
     1441 atgctgaaat attcggattg acctctgcgg aagccagtaa ggatatacgg caggcattga
     1501 agagtttcgc ggggaaggaa gtggtttttt atcgccctga agaggatgcc ggcgatgaaa
     1561 aaggctatga atcttttcct tggtttatca aacgtgcgca cagtccatcc agagggcttt
     1621 acagtgtaca tatcaaccca tatctcattc ccttctttat cgggttacag aaccggttta
     1681 cgcagtttcg gcttagtgaa acaaaagaaa tcaccaatcc gtatgccatg cgtttatacg
     1741 aatccctgtg tcagtatcgt aagccggatg gctcaggcat cgtctctctg aaaatcgact
     1801 ggatcataga gcgttaccag ctgcctcaaa gttaccagcg tatgcctgac ttccgccgcc
     1861 gcttcctcca ggtctgtgtt aatgagatca acagcagaac tccaatgcgc ctctcataca
     1921 ttgagaaaaa gaaaggccgc cagacgactc atatcgtatt ttccttccgc gatatcactt
     1981 ccatgacgac aggatagtct gagggttatc tgtcacagat ttgagggtgg ttcgtcacat
     2041 ttgttctgac ctactgaggg taatttgtca cagttttgct gtttccttca gcctgcatgg
     2101 attttctcat actttttgaa ctgtaatttt taaggaagcc aaatttgagg gcagtttgtc
     2161 acagttgatt tccttctctt tcccttcgtc atgtgacctg atatcggggg ttagttcgtc
     2221 atcattgatg agggttgatt atcacagttt attactctga attggctatc cgcgtgtgta
     2281 cctctacctg gagtttttcc cacggtggat atttcttctt gcgctgagcg taagagctat
     2341 ctgacagaac agttcttctt tgcttcctcg ccagttcgct cgctatgctc ggttacacgg
     2401 ctgcggcgag cgctagtgat aataagtgac tgaggtatgt gctcttctta tctccttttg
     2461 tagtgttgct cttattttaa acaactttgc ggttttttga tgactttgcg attttgttgt
     2521 tgctttgcag taaattgcaa gatttaataa aaaaacgcaa agcaatgatt aaaggatgtt
     2581 cagaatgaaa ctcatggaaa cacttaacca gtgcataaac gctggtcatg aaatgacgaa
     2641 ggctatcgcc attgcacagt ttaatgatga cagcccggaa gcgaggaaaa taacccggcg
     2701 ctggagaata ggtgaagcag cggatttagt tggggtttct tctcaggcta tcagagatgc
     2761 cgagaaagca gggcgactac cgcacccgga tatggaaatt cgaggacggg ttgagcaacg
     2821 tgttggttat acaattgaac aaattaatca tatgcgtgat gtgtttggta cgcgattgcg
     2881 acgtgctgaa gacgtatttc caccggtgat cggggttgct gcccataaag gtggcgttta
     2941 caaaacctca gtttctgttc atcttgctca ggatctggct ctgaaggggc tacgtgtttt
     3001 gctcgtggaa ggtaacgacc cccagggaac agcctcaatg tatcacggat gggtaccaga
     3061 tcttcatatt catgcagaag acactctcct gcctttctat cttggggaaa aggacgatgt
     3121 cacttatgca ataaagccca cttgctggcc ggggcttgac attattcctt cctgtctggc
     3181 tctgcaccgt attgaaactg agttaatggg caaatttgat gaaggtaaac tgcccaccga
     3241 tccacacctg atgctccgac tggccattga aactgttgct catgactatg atgtcatagt
     3301 tattgacagc gcgcctaacc tgggtatcgg cacgattaat gtcgtatgtg ctgctgatgt
     3361 gctgattgtt cccacgcctg ctgagttgtt tgactacacc tccgcactcc agtttttcga
     3421 tatgcttcgt gatctgctca agaacgttga tcttaaaggg ttcgagcctg atgtacgtat
     3481 tttgcttacc aaatacagca atagtaatgg ctctcagtcc ccgtggatgg aggagcaaat
     3541 tcgggatgcc tggggaagca tggttctaaa aaatgttgta cgtgaaacgg atgaagttgg
     3601 taaaggtcag atccggatga gaactgtttt tgaacaggcc attgatcaac gctcttcaac
     3661 tggtgcctgg agaaatgctc tttctatttg ggaacctgtc tgcaatgaaa ttttcgatcg
     3721 tctgattaaa ccacgctggg agattagata atgaagcgtg cgcctgttat tccaaaacat
     3781 acgctcaata ctcaaccggt tgaagatact tcgttatcga caccagctgc cccgatggtg
     3841 gattcgttaa ttgcgcgcgt aggagtaatg gctcgcggta atgccattac tttgcctgta
     3901 tgtggtcggg atgtgaagtt tactcttgaa gtgctccggg gtgatagtgt tgagaagacc
     3961 tctcgggtat ggtcaggtaa tgaacgtgac caggagctgc ttactgagga cgcactggat
     4021 gatctcatcc cttcttttct actgactggt caacagacac cggcgttcgg tcgaagagta
     4081 tctggtgtca tagaaattgc cgatgggagt cgccgtcgta aagctgctgc acttaccgaa
     4141 agtgattatc gtgttctggt tggcgagctg gatgatgagc agatggctgc attatccaga
     4201 ttgggtaacg attatcgccc aacaagtgct tatgaacgtg gtcagcgtta tgcaagccga
     4261 ttgcagaatg aatttgctgg aaatatttct gcgctggctg atgcggaaaa tatttcacgt
     4321 aagattatta cccgctgtat caacaccgcc aaattgccta aatcagttgt tgctcttttt
     4381 tctcaccccg gtgaactatc tgcccggtca ggtgatgcac ttcaaaaagc ctttacagat
     4441 aaagaggaat tacttaagca gcaggcatct aaccttcatg agcagaaaaa agctggggtg
     4501 atatttgaag ctgaagaagt tatcactctt ttaacttctg tgcttaaaac gtcatctgca
     4561 tcaagaacaa gtttaagctc acgacatcag tttgctcctg gagcgacagt attgtataag
     4621 ggcgataaaa tggtgcttaa cctggacagg tcccgtgttc caactgagtg tatagagaaa
     4681 attgaggcca ttcttaagga acttgaaaag ccagcaccct gatgcgacca cgttttagtc
     4741 tacgtttatc tgtctttact taatgtcctt tgttacaggc cagaaagcat aactggcctg
     4801 aatattctct ctgggcccac tgttccactt gtatcgtcgg tctgataatc agactgggac
     4861 cacggtccca ctcgtatcgt cggtctgatt attagtctgg gaccacggtc ccactcgtat
     4921 cgtcggtctg attattagtc tgggaccacg gtcccactcg tatcgtcggt ctgataatca
     4981 gactgggacc acggtcccac tcgtatcgtc ggtctgatta ttagtctggg accatggtcc
     5041 cactcgtatc gtcggtctga ttattagtct gggaccacgg tcccactcgt atcgtcggtc
     5101 tgattattag tctggaacca cggtcccact cgtatcgtcg gtctgattat tagtctggga
     5161 ccacggtccc actcgtatcg tcggtctgat tattagtctg ggaccacgat cccactcgtg
     5221 ttgtcggtct gattatcggt ctgggaccac ggtcccactt gtattgtcga tcagactatc
     5281 agcgtgagac tacgattcca tcaatgcctg tcaagggcaa gtattgacat gtcgtcgtaa
     5341 cctgtagaac ggagtaacct cggtgtgcgg ttgtatgcct gctgtggatt gctgctgtgt
     5401 cctgcttatc cacaacattt tgcgcacggt tatgtggaca aaatacctgg ttgatcgggc
     5461 acgtaagagg ttccaacttt caccataatg aaataagatc actaccgggc gtattttttg
     5521 agttatcgag attttcagga gctaaggaag ctaaaatgga gaaaaaaatc acgggatata
     5581 ccaccgttga tatatcccaa tggcatcgta aagaacattt tgaggcattt cagtcagttg
     5641 ctcaatgtac ctataaccag accgttcagc tggatattac ggccttttta aagaccgtaa
     5701 agaaaaataa gcacaagttt tatccggcct ttattcacat tcttgcccgc ctgatgaacg
     5761 ctcacccgga gtttcgtatg gccatgaaag acggtgagct ggtgatctgg gatagtgttc
     5821 acccttgtta caccgttttc catgagcaaa ctgaaacgtt ttcgtccctc tggagtgaat
     5881 accacgacga tttccggcag tttctccaca tatattcgca agatgtggcg tgttacggtg
     5941 aaaacctggc ctatttccct aaagggttta ttgagaatat gttttttgtc tcagccaatc
     6001 cctgggtgag tttcaccagt tttgatttaa acgtggccaa tatggacaac ttcttcgccc
     6061 ccgttttcac gatgggcaaa tattatacgc aaggcgacaa ggtgctgatg ccgctggcga
     6121 tccaggttca tcatgccgtt tgtgatggct tccatgtcgg ccgcatgctt aatgaattac
     6181 aacagtactg tgatgagtgg cagggcgggg cgtaataata ctagctccgg caaaaaaacg
     6241 ggcaaggtgt caccaccctg ccctttttct ttaaaaccga aaagattact tcgcgtttgc
     6301 cacctgacgt ctaagaaaag gaatattcag caatttgccc gtgccgaaga aaggcccacc
     6361 cgtgaaggtg agccagtgag ttgattgcta cgtaattagt tagttagccc ttagtgactc
     6421 gaattcgcgg ccgcttctag agctcggtac caaattccag aaaagaggcc gcgaaagcgg
     6481 ccttttttcg ttttggtcct actagatgcc tccacaccgc tcgtcacatc ctgtaatacg
     6541 actcactata ggggagtgcc ccaactgggg taacctgtga gttctctcag ttgggggcgt
     6601 agctgtcacc ggatgtgctt tccggtctga tgagtccgtg aggacgaaac agcctctaca
     6661 aataattttg tttaatacta gagaaagagg agaaatacta gatgcgtaaa ggcgaagagc
     6721 tgttcactgg tgtcgtccct attctggtgg aactggatgg tgatgtcaac ggtcataagt
     6781 tttccgtgcg tggcgagggt gaaggtgacg caactaatgg taaactgacg ctgaagttca
     6841 tctgtactac tggtaaactg ccggtacctt ggccgactct ggtaacgacg ctgacttatg
     6901 gtgttcagtg ctttgctcgt tatccggacc atatgaagca gcatgacttc ttcaagtccg
     6961 ccatgccgga aggctatgtg caggaacgca cgatttcctt taaggatgac ggcacgtaca
     7021 aaacgcgtgc ggaagtgaaa tttgaaggcg ataccctggt aaaccgcatt gagctgaaag
     7081 gcattgactt taaagaagac ggcaatatcc tgggccataa gctggaatac aattttaaca
     7141 gccacaatgt ttacatcacc gccgataaac aaaaaaatgg cattaaagcg aattttaaaa
     7201 ttcgccacaa cgtggaggat ggcagcgtgc agctggctga tcactaccag caaaacactc
     7261 caatcggtga tggtcctgtt ctgctgccag acaatcacta tctgagcacg caaagcgttc
     7321 tgtctaaaga tccgaacgag aaacgcgatc atatggttct gctggagttc gtaaccgcag
     7381 cgggcatcac gcatggtatg gatgaactgt acaaatgatg ataagccagg catcaaataa
     7441 aacgaaaggc tcagtcgaaa gactgggcct ttcgttttat ctgttgtttg tcggtgaacg
     7501 ctctctacta gagtcacact ggctcacctt cgggtgggcc tttctgcgtt tatatactag
     7561 agctgctaac aaagcccgaa aggaagctga gttggctgct gccaccgctg agcaataact
     7621 agcataaccc cttggggcct ctaaacgggt cttgaggggt tttttgctga aaggaggaac
     7681 tatatccgga ttactagagg tcatgcttgc catctgtttt cttgcaagat tactagatcg
     7741 ggcgtagagt tgttatccgc tcacaaggag tacgcgcccg gggagcccaa gggcacgccc
     7801 tggcacccgc attgttatcc gctcacaact gcaggagtca ctaagggtta gttagttaga
     7861 ttagcagaaa gtcaaaagcc tccgaccgga ggcttttgac taaaacttcc cttggggtta
     7921 tcattggggc tcactcaaag gcggtaatca gataaaaaaa atccttagct ttcgctaagg
     7981 atgatttct
//
