# Supplementary material for: A Novel Design of Transcriptional Factor-mediated Dynamic Control of DNA Recombination
Source: bioRxiv preprint, doi:10.1101/2020.10.20.346668, version 2 (2020-11-13)
Supplement: Supplemental Information [file 346668_file02.zip › pRR-P2.gbk]

LOCUS       Exported                7997 bp ds-DNA     circular SYN 12-NOV-2020
DEFINITION  .
ACCESSION   .
VERSION     .
KEYWORDS    .
SOURCE      synthetic DNA construct
  ORGANISM  synthetic DNA construct
REFERENCE   1  (bases 1 to 7997)
  AUTHORS   .
  TITLE     Direct Submission
  JOURNAL   Exported Nov 13, 2020 from SnapGene 4.1.9
            http://www.snapgene.com
FEATURES             Location/Qualifiers
     source          1..7997
                     /organism="synthetic DNA construct"
                     /mol_type="other DNA"
     CDS             1242..1997
                     /label=rpE
                     /note="color: #00cccc; direction: RIGHT"
     CDS             2576..3751
                     /label=ParA
                     /note="color: #5ebb00; direction: RIGHT"
     CDS             3752..4722
                     /label=ParB
                     /note="color: #7400e8; direction: RIGHT"
     CDS             5450..6218
                     /label=CmR
                     /note="color: #00ffff; direction: RIGHT"
     terminator      6443..6499
                     /label=L3S2P22
                     /note="color: #ff0000; direction: RIGHT"
     promoter        6534..6552
                     /label=T7 promoter
                     /note="promoter for bacteriophage T7 RNA polymerase"
                     /note="color: #ffff00; direction: RIGHT"
     misc_feature    6555..6600
                     /label=attP
                     /note="color: #ffffff; direction: RIGHT"
     misc_RNA        6601..6675
                     /label=RiboJ
                     /note="color: #008080; direction: RIGHT"
     RBS             6682..6695
                     /label=RBS
                     /note="color: #ff8000"
     CDS             6702..7418
                     /label=sfGFP
                     /note="color: #80ff00; direction: RIGHT"
     terminator      7619..7730
                     /label=T7 terminator
                     /note="color: #ff0000; direction: RIGHT"
     misc_feature    7738..7767
                     /label=PhlO
                     /note="color: #ffcc00"
     misc_feature    7768..7806
                     /label=attB
                     /note="color: #0055ff; direction: RIGHT"
     misc_feature    7807..7836
                     /label=PhlO
                     /note="color: #ffcc00"
ORIGIN
        1 gatcaacgtc tcattttcgc caaaagttgg cccagggctt cccggtatca acagggacac
       61 caggatttat ttattctgcg aagtgatctt ccgtcacagg tatttattcg cgataagctc
      121 atggagcggc gtaaccgtcg cacaggaagg acagagaaag cgcggatctg ggaagtgacg
      181 gacagaacgg tcaggacctg gattggggag gcggttgccg ccgctgctgc tgacggtgtg
      241 acgttctctg ttccggtcac accacatacg ttccgccatt cctatgcgat gcacatgctg
      301 tatgccggta taccgctgaa agttctgcaa agcctgatgg gacataagtc catcagttca
      361 acggaagtct acacgaaggt ttttgcgctg gatgtggctg cccggcaccg ggtgcagttt
      421 gcgatgccgg agtctgatgc ggttgcgatg ctgaaacaat tatcctgaga ataaatgcct
      481 tggcctttat atggaaatgt ggaactgagt ggatatgctg tttttgtctg ttaaacagag
      541 aagctggctg ttatccactg agaagcgaac gaaacagtcg ggaaaatctc ccattatcgt
      601 agagatccgc attattaatc tcaggagcct gtgtagcgtt tataggaagt agtgttctgt
      661 catgatgcct gcaagcggta acgaaaacga tttgaatatg ccttcaggaa caatagaaat
      721 cttcgtgcgg tgttacgttg aagtggagcg gattatgtca gcaatggaca gaacaaccta
      781 atgaacacag aaccatgatg tggtctgtcc ttttacagcc agtagtgctc gccgcagtcg
      841 agcgacaggg cgaagccctc gagtgagcga ggaagcacca gggaacagca cttatatatt
      901 ctgcttacac acgatgcctg aaaaaacttc ccttggggtt atccacttat ccacggggat
      961 atttttataa ttattttttt tatagttttt agatcttctt ttttagagcg ccttgtaggc
     1021 ctttatccat gctggttcat gagaaggtgt tgtgacaaat tgccctttca gtgtgacaaa
     1081 tcaccctcaa atgacagtcc tgtctgtgac aaattgccct taaccctgtg acaaattgcc
     1141 ctcagaagaa gctgtttttt cacaaagtta tccctgctta ttgactcttt tttatttagt
     1201 gtgacaatct aaaaacttgt cacacttcac atggatctgt catggcggaa acagcggtta
     1261 tcaatcacaa gaaacgtaaa aatagcccgc gaatcgtcca gtcaaacgac ctcactgagg
     1321 cggcatatag tctctcccgg gatcaaaaac gtatgctgta tctgttcgtt gaccagatca
     1381 gaaaatctga tggcacccta caggaacatg acggtatctg cgagatccat gttgctaaat
     1441 atgctgaaat attcggattg acctctgcgg aagccagtaa ggatatacgg caggcattga
     1501 agagtttcgc ggggaaggaa gtggtttttt atcgccctga agaggatgcc ggcgatgaaa
     1561 aaggctatga atcttttcct tggtttatca aacgtgcgca cagtccatcc agagggcttt
     1621 acagtgtaca tatcaaccca tatctcattc ccttctttat cgggttacag aaccggttta
     1681 cgcagtttcg gcttagtgaa acaaaagaaa tcaccaatcc gtatgccatg cgtttatacg
     1741 aatccctgtg tcagtatcgt aagccggatg gctcaggcat cgtctctctg aaaatcgact
     1801 ggatcataga gcgttaccag ctgcctcaaa gttaccagcg tatgcctgac ttccgccgcc
     1861 gcttcctcca ggtctgtgtt aatgagatca acagcagaac tccaatgcgc ctctcataca
     1921 ttgagaaaaa gaaaggccgc cagacgactc atatcgtatt ttccttccgc gatatcactt
     1981 ccatgacgac aggatagtct gagggttatc tgtcacagat ttgagggtgg ttcgtcacat
     2041 ttgttctgac ctactgaggg taatttgtca cagttttgct gtttccttca gcctgcatgg
     2101 attttctcat actttttgaa ctgtaatttt taaggaagcc aaatttgagg gcagtttgtc
     2161 acagttgatt tccttctctt tcccttcgtc atgtgacctg atatcggggg ttagttcgtc
     2221 atcattgatg agggttgatt atcacagttt attactctga attggctatc cgcgtgtgta
     2281 cctctacctg gagtttttcc cacggtggat atttcttctt gcgctgagcg taagagctat
     2341 ctgacagaac agttcttctt tgcttcctcg ccagttcgct cgctatgctc ggttacacgg
     2401 ctgcggcgag cgctagtgat aataagtgac tgaggtatgt gctcttctta tctccttttg
     2461 tagtgttgct cttattttaa acaactttgc ggttttttga tgactttgcg attttgttgt
     2521 tgctttgcag taaattgcaa gatttaataa aaaaacgcaa agcaatgatt aaaggatgtt
     2581 cagaatgaaa ctcatggaaa cacttaacca gtgcataaac gctggtcatg aaatgacgaa
     2641 ggctatcgcc attgcacagt ttaatgatga cagcccggaa gcgaggaaaa taacccggcg
     2701 ctggagaata ggtgaagcag cggatttagt tggggtttct tctcaggcta tcagagatgc
     2761 cgagaaagca gggcgactac cgcacccgga tatggaaatt cgaggacggg ttgagcaacg
     2821 tgttggttat acaattgaac aaattaatca tatgcgtgat gtgtttggta cgcgattgcg
     2881 acgtgctgaa gacgtatttc caccggtgat cggggttgct gcccataaag gtggcgttta
     2941 caaaacctca gtttctgttc atcttgctca ggatctggct ctgaaggggc tacgtgtttt
     3001 gctcgtggaa ggtaacgacc cccagggaac agcctcaatg tatcacggat gggtaccaga
     3061 tcttcatatt catgcagaag acactctcct gcctttctat cttggggaaa aggacgatgt
     3121 cacttatgca ataaagccca cttgctggcc ggggcttgac attattcctt cctgtctggc
     3181 tctgcaccgt attgaaactg agttaatggg caaatttgat gaaggtaaac tgcccaccga
     3241 tccacacctg atgctccgac tggccattga aactgttgct catgactatg atgtcatagt
     3301 tattgacagc gcgcctaacc tgggtatcgg cacgattaat gtcgtatgtg ctgctgatgt
     3361 gctgattgtt cccacgcctg ctgagttgtt tgactacacc tccgcactcc agtttttcga
     3421 tatgcttcgt gatctgctca agaacgttga tcttaaaggg ttcgagcctg atgtacgtat
     3481 tttgcttacc aaatacagca atagtaatgg ctctcagtcc ccgtggatgg aggagcaaat
     3541 tcgggatgcc tggggaagca tggttctaaa aaatgttgta cgtgaaacgg atgaagttgg
     3601 taaaggtcag atccggatga gaactgtttt tgaacaggcc attgatcaac gctcttcaac
     3661 tggtgcctgg agaaatgctc tttctatttg ggaacctgtc tgcaatgaaa ttttcgatcg
     3721 tctgattaaa ccacgctggg agattagata atgaagcgtg cgcctgttat tccaaaacat
     3781 acgctcaata ctcaaccggt tgaagatact tcgttatcga caccagctgc cccgatggtg
     3841 gattcgttaa ttgcgcgcgt aggagtaatg gctcgcggta atgccattac tttgcctgta
     3901 tgtggtcggg atgtgaagtt tactcttgaa gtgctccggg gtgatagtgt tgagaagacc
     3961 tctcgggtat ggtcaggtaa tgaacgtgac caggagctgc ttactgagga cgcactggat
     4021 gatctcatcc cttcttttct actgactggt caacagacac cggcgttcgg tcgaagagta
     4081 tctggtgtca tagaaattgc cgatgggagt cgccgtcgta aagctgctgc acttaccgaa
     4141 agtgattatc gtgttctggt tggcgagctg gatgatgagc agatggctgc attatccaga
     4201 ttgggtaacg attatcgccc aacaagtgct tatgaacgtg gtcagcgtta tgcaagccga
     4261 ttgcagaatg aatttgctgg aaatatttct gcgctggctg atgcggaaaa tatttcacgt
     4321 aagattatta cccgctgtat caacaccgcc aaattgccta aatcagttgt tgctcttttt
     4381 tctcaccccg gtgaactatc tgcccggtca ggtgatgcac ttcaaaaagc ctttacagat
     4441 aaagaggaat tacttaagca gcaggcatct aaccttcatg agcagaaaaa agctggggtg
     4501 atatttgaag ctgaagaagt tatcactctt ttaacttctg tgcttaaaac gtcatctgca
     4561 tcaagaacaa gtttaagctc acgacatcag tttgctcctg gagcgacagt attgtataag
     4621 ggcgataaaa tggtgcttaa cctggacagg tcccgtgttc caactgagtg tatagagaaa
     4681 attgaggcca ttcttaagga acttgaaaag ccagcaccct gatgcgacca cgttttagtc
     4741 tacgtttatc tgtctttact taatgtcctt tgttacaggc cagaaagcat aactggcctg
     4801 aatattctct ctgggcccac tgttccactt gtatcgtcgg tctgataatc agactgggac
     4861 cacggtccca ctcgtatcgt cggtctgatt attagtctgg gaccacggtc ccactcgtat
     4921 cgtcggtctg attattagtc tgggaccacg gtcccactcg tatcgtcggt ctgataatca
     4981 gactgggacc acggtcccac tcgtatcgtc ggtctgatta ttagtctggg accatggtcc
     5041 cactcgtatc gtcggtctga ttattagtct gggaccacgg tcccactcgt atcgtcggtc
     5101 tgattattag tctggaacca cggtcccact cgtatcgtcg gtctgattat tagtctggga
     5161 ccacggtccc actcgtatcg tcggtctgat tattagtctg ggaccacgat cccactcgtg
     5221 ttgtcggtct gattatcggt ctgggaccac ggtcccactt gtattgtcga tcagactatc
     5281 agcgtgagac tacgattcca tcaatgcctg tcaagggcaa gtattgacat gtcgtcgtaa
     5341 cctgtagaac ggagtaacct cggtgtgcgg ttgtatgcct gctgtggatt gctgctgtgt
     5401 cctgcttatc cacaacattt tgcgcacggt tatgtggaca aaatacctgg ttgatcgggc
     5461 acgtaagagg ttccaacttt caccataatg aaataagatc actaccgggc gtattttttg
     5521 agttatcgag attttcagga gctaaggaag ctaaaatgga gaaaaaaatc acgggatata
     5581 ccaccgttga tatatcccaa tggcatcgta aagaacattt tgaggcattt cagtcagttg
     5641 ctcaatgtac ctataaccag accgttcagc tggatattac ggccttttta aagaccgtaa
     5701 agaaaaataa gcacaagttt tatccggcct ttattcacat tcttgcccgc ctgatgaacg
     5761 ctcacccgga gtttcgtatg gccatgaaag acggtgagct ggtgatctgg gatagtgttc
     5821 acccttgtta caccgttttc catgagcaaa ctgaaacgtt ttcgtccctc tggagtgaat
     5881 accacgacga tttccggcag tttctccaca tatattcgca agatgtggcg tgttacggtg
     5941 aaaacctggc ctatttccct aaagggttta ttgagaatat gttttttgtc tcagccaatc
     6001 cctgggtgag tttcaccagt tttgatttaa acgtggccaa tatggacaac ttcttcgccc
     6061 ccgttttcac gatgggcaaa tattatacgc aaggcgacaa ggtgctgatg ccgctggcga
     6121 tccaggttca tcatgccgtt tgtgatggct tccatgtcgg ccgcatgctt aatgaattac
     6181 aacagtactg tgatgagtgg cagggcgggg cgtaataata ctagctccgg caaaaaaacg
     6241 ggcaaggtgt caccaccctg ccctttttct ttaaaaccga aaagattact tcgcgtttgc
     6301 cacctgacgt ctaagaaaag gaatattcag caatttgccc gtgccgaaga aaggcccacc
     6361 cgtgaaggtg agccagtgag ttgattgcta cgtaattagt tagttagccc ttagtgactc
     6421 gaattcgcgg ccgcttctag agctcggtac caaattccag aaaagaggcc gcgaaagcgg
     6481 ccttttttcg ttttggtcct actagatgcc tccacaccgc tcgtcacatc ctgtaatacg
     6541 actcactata ggggagtgcc ccaactgggg taacctgtga gttctctcag ttgggggcgt
     6601 agctgtcacc ggatgtgctt tccggtctga tgagtccgtg aggacgaaac agcctctaca
     6661 aataattttg tttaatacta gagaaagagg agaaatacta gatgcgtaaa ggcgaagagc
     6721 tgttcactgg tgtcgtccct attctggtgg aactggatgg tgatgtcaac ggtcataagt
     6781 tttccgtgcg tggcgagggt gaaggtgacg caactaatgg taaactgacg ctgaagttca
     6841 tctgtactac tggtaaactg ccggtacctt ggccgactct ggtaacgacg ctgacttatg
     6901 gtgttcagtg ctttgctcgt tatccggacc atatgaagca gcatgacttc ttcaagtccg
     6961 ccatgccgga aggctatgtg caggaacgca cgatttcctt taaggatgac ggcacgtaca
     7021 aaacgcgtgc ggaagtgaaa tttgaaggcg ataccctggt aaaccgcatt gagctgaaag
     7081 gcattgactt taaagaagac ggcaatatcc tgggccataa gctggaatac aattttaaca
     7141 gccacaatgt ttacatcacc gccgataaac aaaaaaatgg cattaaagcg aattttaaaa
     7201 ttcgccacaa cgtggaggat ggcagcgtgc agctggctga tcactaccag caaaacactc
     7261 caatcggtga tggtcctgtt ctgctgccag acaatcacta tctgagcacg caaagcgttc
     7321 tgtctaaaga tccgaacgag aaacgcgatc atatggttct gctggagttc gtaaccgcag
     7381 cgggcatcac gcatggtatg gatgaactgt acaaatgatg ataagccagg catcaaataa
     7441 aacgaaaggc tcagtcgaaa gactgggcct ttcgttttat ctgttgtttg tcggtgaacg
     7501 ctctctacta gagtcacact ggctcacctt cgggtgggcc tttctgcgtt tatatactag
     7561 agctgctaac aaagcccgaa aggaagctga gttggctgct gccaccgctg agcaataact
     7621 agcataaccc cttggggcct ctaaacgggt cttgaggggt tttttgctga aaggaggaac
     7681 tatatccgga ttactagagg tcatgcttgc catctgtttt cttgcaagat tactagtatg
     7741 atacgaaacg taccgtatcg ttaaggtcgc gcccggggag cccaagggca cgccctggca
     7801 cccgcaatga tacgaaacgt accgtatcgt taaggtctgc aggagtcact aagggttagt
     7861 tagttagatt agcagaaagt caaaagcctc cgaccggagg cttttgacta aaacttccct
     7921 tggggttatc attggggctc actcaaaggc ggtaatcaga taaaaaaaat ccttagcttt
     7981 cgctaaggat gatttct
//
