# Supplementary material for: A Novel Design of Transcriptional Factor-mediated Dynamic Control of DNA Recombination
Source: bioRxiv preprint, doi:10.1101/2020.10.20.346668, version 2 (2020-11-13)
Supplement: Supplemental Information [file 346668_file02.zip › pTF-Pc-LacI.gbk]

LOCUS       Exported                5140 bp ds-DNA     circular SYN 12-NOV-2020
DEFINITION  .
ACCESSION   .
VERSION     .
KEYWORDS    .
SOURCE      synthetic DNA construct
  ORGANISM  synthetic DNA construct
REFERENCE   1  (bases 1 to 5140)
  AUTHORS   .
  TITLE     Direct Submission
  JOURNAL   Exported Nov 13, 2020 from SnapGene 4.1.9
            http://www.snapgene.com
FEATURES             Location/Qualifiers
     source          1..5140
                     /organism="synthetic DNA construct"
                     /mol_type="other DNA"
     misc_feature    3..803
                     /label=p15A
                     /note="color: #8080c0"
     misc_feature    complement(1091..2173)
                     /label=LacI
                     /note="color: #ffff80; direction: LEFT"
     misc_feature    complement(2174..2255)
                     /label=Constitutive Promoter + RBS
                     /label=Constitutive Promoter + RBS (DNA2.0 Vector)
                     /note="color: #00ff00; direction: LEFT"
     CDS             3282..3941
                     /label=AmpR
                     /note="color: #0000ff; direction: RIGHT"
ORIGIN
        1 gctagcggag tgtatactgg cttactatgt tggcactgat gagggtgtca gtgaagtgct
       61 tcatgtggca ggagaaaaaa ggctgcaccg gtgcgtcagc agaatatgtg atacaggata
      121 tattccgctt cctcgctcac tgactcgcta cgctcggtcg ttcgactgcg gcgagcggaa
      181 atggcttacg aacggggcgg agatttcctg gaagatgcca ggaagatact taacagggaa
      241 gtgagagggc cgcggcaaag ccgtttttcc ataggctccg cccccctgac aagcatcacg
      301 aaatctgacg ctcaaatcag tggtggcgaa acccgacagg actataaaga taccaggcgt
      361 ttccccctgg cggctccctc gtgcgctctc ctgttcctgc ctttcggttt accggtgtca
      421 ttccgctgtt atggccgcgt ttgtctcatt ccacgcctga cactcagttc cgggtaggca
      481 gttcgctcca agctggactg tatgcacgaa ccccccgttc agtccgaccg ctgcgcctta
      541 tccggtaact atcgtcttga gtccaacccg gaaagacatg caaaagcacc actggcagca
      601 gccactggta attgatttag aggagttagt cttgaagtca tgcgccggtt aaggctaaac
      661 tgaaaggaca agttttggtg actgcgctcc tccaagccag ttacctcggt tcaaagagtt
      721 ggtagctcag agaaccttcg aaaaaccgcc ctgcaaggcg gttttttcgt tttcagagca
      781 agagattacg cgcagaccaa aacgatctca agaagatcat cttattaatc agataaaata
      841 tttgctcatg agcccgaagt ggcgagcccg atcttcccca tcggtgatgt cggcgatata
      901 ggcgccagca accgcacctg tggcgccggt gatgccggcc acgatgcgtc cggcgtagag
      961 gatctgctca tgtttgacag cttatcatcg atgcataatg tgcctgtcaa atggacgaag
     1021 cagggattct gcaaacccta tgctactccc tcgagccgtc aattgtctga ttcgttacca
     1081 attagaattc tcactgcccg ctttccagtc gggaaacctg tcgtgccagc tgcattaatg
     1141 aatcggccaa cgcgcgggga gaggcggttt gcgtattggg cgccagggtg gtttttcttt
     1201 tcaccagtga gactggcaac agctgattgc ccttcaccgc ctggccctga gagagttgca
     1261 gcaagcggtc cacgctggtt tgccccagca ggcgaaaatc ctgtttgatg gtggttaacg
     1321 gcgggatata acatgagcta tcttcggtat cgtcgtatcc cactaccgag atatccgcac
     1381 caacgcgcag cccggactcg gtaatggcgc gcattgcgcc cagcgccatc tgatcgttgg
     1441 caaccagcat cgcagtggga acgatgccct cattcagcat ttgcatggtt tgttgaaaac
     1501 cggacatggc actccagtcg ccttcccgtt ccgctatcgg ctgaatttga ttgcgagtga
     1561 gatatttatg ccagccagcc agacgcagac gcgccgagac agaacttaat gggcccgcta
     1621 acagcgcgat ttgctggtga cccaatgcga ccagatgctc cacgcccagt cgcgtaccgt
     1681 cctcatggga gaaaataata ctgttgatgg gtgtctggtc agagacatca agaaataacg
     1741 ccggaacatt agtgcaggca gcttccacag caatggcatc ctggtcatcc agcggatagt
     1801 taatgatcag cccactgacg cgttgcgcga gaagattgtg caccgccgct ttacaggctt
     1861 cgacgccgct tcgttctacc atcgacacca ccacgctggc acccagttga tcggcgcgag
     1921 atttaatcgc cgcgacaatt tgcgacggcg cgtgcagggc cagactggag gtggcaacgc
     1981 caatcagcaa cgactgtttg cccgccagtt gttgtgccac gcggttggga atgtaattca
     2041 gctccgccat cgccgcttcc actttttccc gcgttttcgc agaaacgtgg ctggcctggt
     2101 tcaccacgcg ggaaacggtc tgataagaga caccggcata ctctgcgaca tcgtataacg
     2161 ttactggttt catattcacc accctgaatt gactctcttc cgggcgctat catgccatac
     2221 cgcgaaaggt tttgcgccat tcgatggcgc gccgcttcgt caggccacat agctttcttg
     2281 ttctgatcgg aacgatcgtt ggctgtgttg acaattaatc atcggctcgt ataatgtgtg
     2341 gaattgtgag cgctcacaat tagctgtcac cggatgtgct ttccggtctg atgagtccgt
     2401 gaggacgaaa cagcctctac aaataatttt gtttaatgag accgcgcaac gcaattaatg
     2461 tgagttagct cactcattag gcaccccagg ctttacactt tatgcttccg gctcgtatgt
     2521 tgtgtggaat tgtgagcgga taacaatttc acacaggaaa cagctatgac catgattacg
     2581 gattcactgg ccgtcgtttt acaacgtcgt gactgggaaa accctggcgt tacccaactt
     2641 aatcgccttg cagcacatcc ccctttcgcc agctggcgta atagcgaaga ggcccgcacc
     2701 gatcgccctt cccaacagtt gcgcagcctg aatggcgaat ggtaaggtct cctactagtc
     2761 caggcatcaa ataaaacgaa aggctcagtc gaaagactgg gcctttcgtt ttatctgttg
     2821 tttgtcggtg aacgctctcc tgagtaggac aaatccgccg ggagcggatt tgaacgttgc
     2881 gaagcaacgg cccggagggt ggcgggcagg acgcccgcca taaactgcca ggcatcaaat
     2941 taagcagaag gccatcctga cggatggcct ttttgcgttt ctacaaactc ttttgtttat
     3001 ttttctaaat acattcaaat atgtatccgc tcatgagaca ataaccctga taaatgcttc
     3061 aataatattg aaaaaggaag actatgagta ttcaacattt ccgtgtcgcc cttattccct
     3121 tttttgcggc attttgcctt cctgtttttg ctcacccaga aacgctggtg aaagtaaaag
     3181 atgctgaaga tcagttgggt gcacgagtgg gttacatcga actggatctc aacagcggta
     3241 agatccttga gagttttcgc cccgaagaac gttttccaat gatgagcact tttaaagttc
     3301 tgctatgtgg cgcggtatta tcccgtgttg acgccgggca agagcaactc ggtcgccgca
     3361 tacactattc tcagaatgac ttggttgagt actcaccagt cacagaaaag catcttacgg
     3421 atggcatgac agtaagagaa ttatgcagtg ctgccataac catgagtgat aacactgcgg
     3481 ccaacttact tctgacaacg atcggaggac cgaaggagct aaccgctttt ttgcacaaca
     3541 tgggggatca tgtaactcgc cttgatcgtt gggaaccgga gctgaatgaa gccataccaa
     3601 acgacgagcg tgacaccacg atgcctgcag caatggcaac aacgttgcgc aaactattaa
     3661 ctggcgaact acttactcta gcttcccggc aacaattaat agactggatg gaggcggata
     3721 aagttgcagg accacttctg cgctcggccc ttccggctgg ctggtttatt gctgataaat
     3781 ctggagccgg tgagcgtgga tctcgcggta tcattgcagc actggggcca gatggtaagc
     3841 cctcccgtat cgtagttatc tacacgacgg ggagtcaggc aactatggat gaacgaaata
     3901 gacagatcgc tgagataggt gcctcactga ttaagcattg gtaactgtca gaccaagttt
     3961 actcatatat actttagatt gattnnnnnn nnnnnnnnnn nnnnnnnnnn nnnnnnnnnn
     4021 nnnnnnnnnn nnnnnnnnnn nnnnnnnnnn nnnnnnnnnn nnnnnnnnnn nnnnnnnnnn
     4081 nnnnnnnnnn nnnnnnnnnn nnnnnnnnnc nnnnnnnnnn nnnnnnnnnn nnnnnnnnnn
     4141 nnnnnnnnnn nnnnnnnnnn nnnnnnnnnn nnnnnnnnnn nnnnnnnnnn nnnnnnnnnn
     4201 nnnnnnnnnn nnnnnnnnnn nnnnnnnnnn nnnnnnnnnn nnnnnnnnnn ncctttgacg
     4261 ttggagtcca cgttctttaa tagtggactc ttgttccaaa cttgaacaac actcaaccct
     4321 atctcgggct attcttttga tttataaggg attttgccga tttcggccta ttggttaaaa
     4381 aatgagctga tttaacaaaa atttaacgcg aattttaaca aaatattaac gtttacaatt
     4441 taaaaggatc taggtgaaga tcctttttga taatctcatg accaaaatcc cttaacgtga
     4501 gttttcgttc cactgagcgt cagaccccgt agaaaagatc aaaggatctt cttgagatcc
     4561 tttttttctg cgcgtaatct gctgcttgca aacaaaaaaa ccaccgctac cagcggtggt
     4621 ttgtttgccg gatcaagagc taccaactct ttttccgaag gtaactggct tcagcagagc
     4681 gcagatacca aatactgtcc ttctagtgta gccgtagtta ggccaccact tcaagaactc
     4741 tgtagcaccg cctacatacc tcgctctgct aatcctgtta ccagtcaggc atttgagaag
     4801 cacacggtca cactgcttcc ggtagtcaat aaaccggtaa accagcaata gacataagcg
     4861 gctatttaac gaccctgccc tgaaccgacg accgggtcga atttgctttc gaatttctgc
     4921 cattcatccg cttattatca cttattcagg cgtagcacca ggcgtttaag ggcaccaata
     4981 actgccttaa aaaaattacg ccccgccctg ccactcatcg cagtactgtt gtaattcatt
     5041 aagcattctg ccgacatgga agccatcaca gacggcatga tgaacctgaa tcgccagcgg
     5101 catcagcacc ttgtcgcctt gcgtataata tttgcccatg
//
