# Supplementary material for: A Novel Design of Transcriptional Factor-mediated Dynamic Control of DNA Recombination
Source: bioRxiv preprint, doi:10.1101/2020.10.20.346668, version 2 (2020-11-13)
Supplement: Supplemental Information [file 346668_file02.zip › pTF-Ptac-PhlF(asterisk).gbk]

LOCUS       Exported                5919 bp ds-DNA     circular SYN 12-NOV-2020
DEFINITION  .
ACCESSION   .
VERSION     .
KEYWORDS    .
SOURCE      synthetic DNA construct
  ORGANISM  synthetic DNA construct
REFERENCE   1  (bases 1 to 5919)
  AUTHORS   .
  TITLE     Direct Submission
  JOURNAL   Exported Nov 13, 2020 from SnapGene 4.1.9
            http://www.snapgene.com
FEATURES             Location/Qualifiers
     source          1..5919
                     /organism="synthetic DNA construct"
                     /mol_type="other DNA"
     misc_feature    3..803
                     /label=p15A
                     /note="color: #8080c0"
     misc_feature    complement(1091..2173)
                     /label=LacI
                     /note="color: #ffff80; direction: LEFT"
     misc_feature    complement(2174..2255)
                     /label=Constitutive Promoter + RBS
                     /label=Constitutive Promoter + RBS (DNA2.0 Vector)
                     /note="color: #999999; direction: LEFT"
     misc_feature    2306..2361
                     /label=pTAC Promoter
                     /label=pTac Minimal Promoter
                     /note="color: #00ff00; direction: RIGHT"
     misc_RNA        2362..2436
                     /label=RiboJ
                     /note="color: #008080; direction: RIGHT"
     CDS             2461..3516
                     /codon_start=1
                     /label=PhlF*
                     /note="color: #3366ff"
                     /translation="MARTPSRSSIGSLRSPHTHKAILTSTIEILKECGYSGLSIESVAR
                     RAGASKPTIYRWWTNKAALIAEVYENESEQVRKFPDLGSFKADLDFLLRNLWKVWRETI
                     CGEAFRCVIAEAQLDPATLTQLKDQFMERRREMPKKLVENAISNGELPKDTNRELLLDM
                     IFGFCWYRLLTEQLTVEQDIEEFTFLLINGVCPGTQRGGGGSGGGGSRFVGHVEPKGKY
                     PLISMVRAGSWCEACEPYDIKDIDEWYDSDVNLLGNGFWLKVEGDSMTSPVGQSIPEGH
                     MVLVDTGREPVNGSLVVAKLTDANEATFKKLVIDGGQKYLKGLNPSWPMTPINGNCKII
                     GVVVEARVKFV"
     misc_feature    2461..3060
                     /label=PhlF
                     /note="color: #c0c0c0"
     misc_feature    3061..3090
                     /label=GGGGS*2
                     /note="color: #c0c0c0"
     misc_feature    3091..3516
                     /label=CI434 70-210 aa
                     /label=CI434 70-210
                     /note="color: #ff9900"
     misc_feature    3539..3618
                     /label=Terminator
                     /note="color: #ff0000; direction: RIGHT"
     CDS             4061..4720
                     /label=AmpR
                     /note="color: #0000ff; direction: RIGHT"
ORIGIN
        1 gctagcggag tgtatactgg cttactatgt tggcactgat gagggtgtca gtgaagtgct
       61 tcatgtggca ggagaaaaaa ggctgcaccg gtgcgtcagc agaatatgtg atacaggata
      121 tattccgctt cctcgctcac tgactcgcta cgctcggtcg ttcgactgcg gcgagcggaa
      181 atggcttacg aacggggcgg agatttcctg gaagatgcca ggaagatact taacagggaa
      241 gtgagagggc cgcggcaaag ccgtttttcc ataggctccg cccccctgac aagcatcacg
      301 aaatctgacg ctcaaatcag tggtggcgaa acccgacagg actataaaga taccaggcgt
      361 ttccccctgg cggctccctc gtgcgctctc ctgttcctgc ctttcggttt accggtgtca
      421 ttccgctgtt atggccgcgt ttgtctcatt ccacgcctga cactcagttc cgggtaggca
      481 gttcgctcca agctggactg tatgcacgaa ccccccgttc agtccgaccg ctgcgcctta
      541 tccggtaact atcgtcttga gtccaacccg gaaagacatg caaaagcacc actggcagca
      601 gccactggta attgatttag aggagttagt cttgaagtca tgcgccggtt aaggctaaac
      661 tgaaaggaca agttttggtg actgcgctcc tccaagccag ttacctcggt tcaaagagtt
      721 ggtagctcag agaaccttcg aaaaaccgcc ctgcaaggcg gttttttcgt tttcagagca
      781 agagattacg cgcagaccaa aacgatctca agaagatcat cttattaatc agataaaata
      841 tttgctcatg agcccgaagt ggcgagcccg atcttcccca tcggtgatgt cggcgatata
      901 ggcgccagca accgcacctg tggcgccggt gatgccggcc acgatgcgtc cggcgtagag
      961 gatctgctca tgtttgacag cttatcatcg atgcataatg tgcctgtcaa atggacgaag
     1021 cagggattct gcaaacccta tgctactccc tcgagccgtc aattgtctga ttcgttacca
     1081 attagaattc tcactgcccg ctttccagtc gggaaacctg tcgtgccagc tgcattaatg
     1141 aatcggccaa cgcgcgggga gaggcggttt gcgtattggg cgccagggtg gtttttcttt
     1201 tcaccagtga gactggcaac agctgattgc ccttcaccgc ctggccctga gagagttgca
     1261 gcaagcggtc cacgctggtt tgccccagca ggcgaaaatc ctgtttgatg gtggttaacg
     1321 gcgggatata acatgagcta tcttcggtat cgtcgtatcc cactaccgag atatccgcac
     1381 caacgcgcag cccggactcg gtaatggcgc gcattgcgcc cagcgccatc tgatcgttgg
     1441 caaccagcat cgcagtggga acgatgccct cattcagcat ttgcatggtt tgttgaaaac
     1501 cggacatggc actccagtcg ccttcccgtt ccgctatcgg ctgaatttga ttgcgagtga
     1561 gatatttatg ccagccagcc agacgcagac gcgccgagac agaacttaat gggcccgcta
     1621 acagcgcgat ttgctggtga cccaatgcga ccagatgctc cacgcccagt cgcgtaccgt
     1681 cctcatggga gaaaataata ctgttgatgg gtgtctggtc agagacatca agaaataacg
     1741 ccggaacatt agtgcaggca gcttccacag caatggcatc ctggtcatcc agcggatagt
     1801 taatgatcag cccactgacg cgttgcgcga gaagattgtg caccgccgct ttacaggctt
     1861 cgacgccgct tcgttctacc atcgacacca ccacgctggc acccagttga tcggcgcgag
     1921 atttaatcgc cgcgacaatt tgcgacggcg cgtgcagggc cagactggag gtggcaacgc
     1981 caatcagcaa cgactgtttg cccgccagtt gttgtgccac gcggttggga atgtaattca
     2041 gctccgccat cgccgcttcc actttttccc gcgttttcgc agaaacgtgg ctggcctggt
     2101 tcaccacgcg ggaaacggtc tgataagaga caccggcata ctctgcgaca tcgtataacg
     2161 ttactggttt catattcacc accctgaatt gactctcttc cgggcgctat catgccatac
     2221 cgcgaaaggt tttgcgccat tcgatggcgc gccgcttcgt caggccacat agctttcttg
     2281 ttctgatcgg aacgatcgtt ggctgtgttg acaattaatc atcggctcgt ataatgtgtg
     2341 gaattgtgag cgctcacaat tagctgtcac cggatgtgct ttccggtctg atgagtccgt
     2401 gaggacgaaa cagcctctac aaataatttt gtttaatact agaaagaata gtaatactag
     2461 atggcacgta ccccgagccg tagcagcatt ggtagcctgc gtagtccgca tacccataaa
     2521 gcaattctga ccagcaccat tgaaatcctg aaagaatgtg gttatagcgg tctgagcatt
     2581 gaaagcgttg cacgtcgtgc cggtgcaagc aaaccgacca tttatcgttg gtggaccaat
     2641 aaagcagcac tgattgccga agtgtatgaa aatgaaagcg aacaggtgcg taaatttccg
     2701 gatctgggta gctttaaagc cgatctggat tttctgctgc gtaatctgtg gaaagtttgg
     2761 cgtgaaacca tttgtggtga agcatttcgt tgtgttattg cagaagcaca gctggaccct
     2821 gcaaccctga cccagctgaa agatcagttt atggaacgtc gtcgtgagat gccgaaaaaa
     2881 ctggttgaaa atgccattag caatggtgaa ctgccgaaag ataccaatcg tgaactgctg
     2941 ctggatatga tttttggttt ttgttggtat cgcctgctga ccgaacagct gaccgttgaa
     3001 caggatattg aagaatttac cttcctgctg attaatggtg tttgtccggg tacacagcgt
     3061 ggtggcggtg gcagcggtgg cggtggcagc agatttgttg ggcacgttga gcccaaaggg
     3121 aaatatccat tgattagcat ggttagagct ggttcgtggt gtgaagcttg tgaaccctac
     3181 gatatcaagg acattgatga atggtatgac agtgacgtta acttattagg caatggattc
     3241 tggctgaagg ttgaaggtga ttccatgacc tcacctgtag gtcaaagcat ccctgaaggt
     3301 catatggtgt tagtagatac tggacgggag ccagtgaatg gaagccttgt tgtagccaaa
     3361 ctgactgacg cgaacgaagc aacattcaag aaactggtca tagatggcgg tcagaagtac
     3421 ctgaaaggcc tgaatccttc atggcctatg actcctatca acggaaactg caagattatc
     3481 ggtgttgtcg tggaagcgag ggtaaaattc gtataactac cgcacatacc ctactagtcc
     3541 aggcatcaaa taaaacgaaa ggctcagtcg aaagactggg cctttcgttt tatctgttgt
     3601 ttgtcggtga acgctctcct gagtaggaca aatccgccgg gagcggattt gaacgttgcg
     3661 aagcaacggc ccggagggtg gcgggcagga cgcccgccat aaactgccag gcatcaaatt
     3721 aagcagaagg ccatcctgac ggatggcctt tttgcgtttc tacaaactct tttgtttatt
     3781 tttctaaata cattcaaata tgtatccgct catgagacaa taaccctgat aaatgcttca
     3841 ataatattga aaaaggaaga ctatgagtat tcaacatttc cgtgtcgccc ttattccctt
     3901 ttttgcggca ttttgccttc ctgtttttgc tcacccagaa acgctggtga aagtaaaaga
     3961 tgctgaagat cagttgggtg cacgagtggg ttacatcgaa ctggatctca acagcggtaa
     4021 gatccttgag agttttcgcc ccgaagaacg ttttccaatg atgagcactt ttaaagttct
     4081 gctatgtggc gcggtattat cccgtgttga cgccgggcaa gagcaactcg gtcgccgcat
     4141 acactattct cagaatgact tggttgagta ctcaccagtc acagaaaagc atcttacgga
     4201 tggcatgaca gtaagagaat tatgcagtgc tgccataacc atgagtgata acactgcggc
     4261 caacttactt ctgacaacga tcggaggacc gaaggagcta accgcttttt tgcacaacat
     4321 gggggatcat gtaactcgcc ttgatcgttg ggaaccggag ctgaatgaag ccataccaaa
     4381 cgacgagcgt gacaccacga tgcctgcagc aatggcaaca acgttgcgca aactattaac
     4441 tggcgaacta cttactctag cttcccggca acaattaata gactggatgg aggcggataa
     4501 agttgcagga ccacttctgc gctcggccct tccggctggc tggtttattg ctgataaatc
     4561 tggagccggt gagcgtgggt ctcgcggtat cattgcagca ctggggccag atggtaagcc
     4621 ctcccgtatc gtagttatct acacgacggg gagtcaggca actatggatg aacgaaatag
     4681 acagatcgct gagataggtg cctcactgat taagcattgg taactgtcag accaagttta
     4741 ctcatatata ctttagattg attnnnnnnn nnnnnnnnnn nnnnnnnnnn nnnnnnnnnn
     4801 nnnnnnnnnn nnnnnnnnnn nnnnnnnnnn nnnnnnnnnn nnnnnnnnnn nnnnnnnnnn
     4861 nnnnnnnnnn nnnnnnnnnn nnnnnnnncn nnnnnnnnnn nnnnnnnnnn nnnnnnnnnn
     4921 nnnnnnnnnn nnnnnnnnnn nnnnnnnnnn nnnnnnnnnn nnnnnnnnnn nnnnnnnnnn
     4981 nnnnnnnnnn nnnnnnnnnn nnnnnnnnnn nnnnnnnnnn nnnnnnnnnn cctttgacgt
     5041 tggagtccac gttctttaat agtggactct tgttccaaac ttgaacaaca ctcaacccta
     5101 tctcgggcta ttcttttgat ttataaggga ttttgccgat ttcggcctat tggttaaaaa
     5161 atgagctgat ttaacaaaaa tttaacgcga attttaacaa aatattaacg tttacaattt
     5221 aaaaggatct aggtgaagat cctttttgat aatctcatga ccaaaatccc ttaacgtgag
     5281 ttttcgttcc actgagcgtc agaccccgta gaaaagatca aaggatcttc ttgagatcct
     5341 ttttttctgc gcgtaatctg ctgcttgcaa acaaaaaaac caccgctacc agcggtggtt
     5401 tgtttgccgg atcaagagct accaactctt tttccgaagg taactggctt cagcagagcg
     5461 cagataccaa atactgtcct tctagtgtag ccgtagttag gccaccactt caagaactct
     5521 gtagcaccgc ctacatacct cgctctgcta atcctgttac cagtcaggca tttgagaagc
     5581 acacggtcac actgcttccg gtagtcaata aaccggtaaa ccagcaatag acataagcgg
     5641 ctatttaacg accctgccct gaaccgacga ccgggtcgaa tttgctttcg aatttctgcc
     5701 attcatccgc ttattatcac ttattcaggc gtagcaccag gcgtttaagg gcaccaataa
     5761 ctgccttaaa aaaattacgc cccgccctgc cactcatcgc agtactgttg taattcatta
     5821 agcattctgc cgacatggaa gccatcacag acggcatgat gaacctgaat cgccagcggc
     5881 atcagcacct tgtcgccttg cgtataatat ttgcccatg
//
